>Addgene plasmid #29756 | pAd/WT1-IRES-nAmCyan | addgene full sequence | sequence record 137669 | Addgene NGS Result
CTTCAAGAATTGGATCCGAATTCCCGGGAGAGCTCGATATCGCATGCGGATTTAAATTAATTAACATCAT
CAATAATATACCTTATTTTGGATTGAAGCCAATATGATAATGAGGGGGTGGAGTTTGTGACGTGGCGCGG
GGCGTGGGAACGGGGCGGGTGACGTAGTAGTGTGGCGGAAGTGTGATGTTGCAAGTGTGGCGGAACACAT
GTAAGCGACGGATGTGGCAAAAGTGACGTTTTTGGTGTGCGCCGGTGTACACAGGAAGTGACAATTTTCG
CGCGGTTTTAGGCGGATGTTGTAGTAAATTTGGGCGTAACCGAGTAAGATTTGGCCATTTTCGCGGGAAA
ACTGAATAAGAGGAAGTGAAATCTGAATAATTTTGTGTTACTCATAGCGCGTAATATTTGTCTAGGGCCG
CGGGGACTTTGACCGTTTACGTGGAGACTCGCCCAGGTGTTTTTCTCAGGTGTTTTCCGCGTTCCGGGTC
AAAGTTGGCGTTTTATTATTATAGTCAGTCGAAGCTTGGATCCGGTACCTCTAGAATTCTCGAGCGGCCG
CTAGCGACATCGGATCTCCCGATCCCCTATGGTGCACTCTCAGTACAATCTGCTCTGATGCCGCATAGTT
AAGCCAGTATCTGCTCCCTGCTTGTGTGTTGGAGGTCGCTGAGTAGTGCGCGAGCAAAATTTAAGCTACA
ACAAGGCAAGGCTTGACCGACAATTGCATGAAGAATCTGCTTAGGGTTAGGCGTTTTGCGCTGCTTCGCG
ATGTACGGGCCAGATATACGCGTTGACATTGATTATTGACTAGTTATTAATAGTAATCAATTACGGGGTC
ATTAGTTCATAGCCCATATATGGAGTTCCGCGTTACATAACTTACGGTAAATGGCCCGCCTGGCTGACCG
CCCAACGACCCCCGCCCATTGACGTCAATAATGACGTATGTTCCCATAGTAACGCCAATAGGGACTTTCC
ATTGACGTCAATGGGTGGAGTATTTACGGTAAACTGCCCACTTGGCAGTACATCAAGTGTATCATATGCC
AAGTACGCCCCCTATTGACGTCAATGACGGTAAATGGCCCGCCTGGCATTATGCCCAGTACATGACCTTA
TGGGACTTTCCTACTTGGCAGTACATCTACGTATTAGTCATCGCTATTACCATGGTGATGCGGTTTTGGC
AGTACATCAATGGGCGTGGATAGCGGTTTGACTCACGGGGATTTCCAAGTCTCCACCCCATTGACGTCAA
TGGGAGTTTGTTTTGGCACCAAAATCAACGGGACTTTCCAAAATGTCGTAACAACTCCGCCCCATTGACG
CAAATGGGCGGTAGGCGTGTACGGTGGGAGGTCTATATAAGCAGAGCTCTCTGGCTAACTAGAGAACCCA
CTGCTTACTGGCTTATCGAAATTAATACGACTCACTATAGGGAGACCCAAGCTGGCTAGTTAAGCTATCA
ACAAGTTTGTACAAAAAAGCAGGCTTCGCCACCATGGAGAAGGGTTACAGCACGGTCACCTTCGACGGGA
CGCCCAGCTACGGTCACACGCCCTCGCACCATGCGGCGCAGTTCCCCAACCACTCATTCAAGCATGAGGA
TCCCATGGGCCAGCAGGGCTCGCTGGGTGAGCAGCAGTACTCGGTGCCGCCCCCGGTCTATGGCTGCCAC
ACCCCCACCGACAGCTGCACCGGCAGCCAGGCTTTGCTGCTGAGGACGCCCTACAGCAGTGACAATTTAT
ACCAAATGACATCCCAGCTTGAATGCATGACCTGGAATCAGATGAACTTAGGAGCCACCTTAAAGGGAGT
TGCTGCTGGGAGCTCCAGCTCAGTGAAATGGACAGAAGGGCAGAGCAACCACAGCACAGGGTACGAGAGC
GATAACCACACAACGCCCATCCTCTGCGGAGCCCAATACAGAATGCACACGCACGGTGTCTTCAGAGGCA
TTCAGGATGTGCGGCGTGTGCCTGGAGTAGCCCCGACTCTTGTACGGTCGGCATCTGAGACCAGTGAGAA
ACGCCCCTTCATGTGTGCTTACCCAGGCTGCAATAAGAGATATTTTAAGCTGTCCCACTTACAGATGCAC
AGCAGGAAGCACACTGGTGAGAAACCATACCAGTGTGACTTCAAGGACTGTGAACGAAGGTTTTCTCGTT
CAGACCAGCTCAAAAGACACCAAAGGAGACATACAGGTGTGAAACCATTCCAGTGTAAAACTTGTCAGCG
AAAGTTCTCCCGGTCCGACCACCTGAAGACCCACACCAGGACTCATACAGGTGAAAAGCCCTTCAGCTGT
CGGTGGCCAAGTTGTCAGAAAAAGTTTGCCCGGTCAGATGAATTAGTCCGCCATCACAACATGCATCAGA
GAAACATGACCAAACTCCAGCTGGCGCTTTGATCTAGAGCCCCTCTCCCTCCCCCCCCCCTAACGTTACT
GGCCGAAGCCGCTTGGAATAAGGCCGGTGTGCGTTTGTCTATATGTTATTTTCCACCATATTGCCGTCTT
TTGGCAATGTGAGGGCCCGGAAACCTGGCCCTGTCTTCTCGACGAGCATTCCTAGGGGTCTTTCCCCTCT
CGCCAAAGGAATGCAAGGTCTGTTGAATGTCGTGAAGGAAGCAGTTCCTCTGGAAGCTTCTTGAAGACAA
ACAACGTCTGTAGCGACCCTTTGCAGGCAGCGGAACCCCCCACCTGGCGACAGGTGCCTCTGCGGCCAAA
AGCCACGTGTATAAGATACACCTGCAAAGGCGGCACAACCCCAGTGCCACGTTGTGAGTTGGATAGTTGT
GGAAAGAGTCAAATGGCTCTCCTCAAGCGTATTCAACAAGGGGCTGAAGGATGCCCAGAAGGTACCCCAT
TGTATGGGATCTGATCTGGGGCCTCGGTACACATGCTTTACATGTGTTTAGTCGAGGTTAAAAAAACGTC
TAGGCCCCCCGAACCACGGGGACGTGGTTTTCCTTTGAAAAACACGATGATAATATGGCCACAACCATGG
TGCACGTGGATCCAAAAAAGAAGAGAAAGGTAGATCCAAAAAAGAAGAGAAAGGTAGATCCAAAAAAGAA
GAGAAAGGTACACGTGTCCACGCGTATGGCTCTTTCAAACAAGTTTATCGGAGATGACATGAAAATGACC
TACCATATGGATGGCTGTGTCAATGGGCATTACTTTACCGTCAAAGGTGAAGGCAGCGGGAAGCCATACG
AAGGGACGCAGACCTCGACTTTTAAAGTCACCATGGCCAACGGTGGGCCCCATGCATTCTCCTTTGACAT
ACTATCTACAGTGTTCATGTATGGAAATCGATGCTTTACTGCGTATCCTACCAGTATGCCCGACTATTTC
AAACAAGCATTTCCTGACGGAATGTCATATGAAAGGACTTTTACCTATGAAGATGGAGGAGTTGCTACAG
CCAGTTGGGAAATAAGCCTTAAAGGCAACTGCTTTGAGCACAAATCCACGTTTCATGGAGTGAACTTTCC
TGCTGATGGACCTGTGATGGCGAAGATGACAACTGGTTGGGACCCATCTTTTGAGAAAATGACTGTCTGC
GATGGAATATTGAAGGGTGATGTCACCGCGTTCCTCATGCTGCAAGGAGGTGGCAATTACAGATGCCAAT
TCCACACTTCTTACAAGACAAAAAAACCGGTGACGATGCCACCAAACCATGCGGTGGAACATCGCATTGC
GAGGACCGACCTTGACAAAGGTGGCAACAGTGTTCAGCTGACGGAGCACGCTGTTGCACATATAACCTCT
GTTGTCCCTTTCTGAGACCCAGCTTTCTTGTACAAAGTGGTTGATCTAGAGGGCCCGCGGTTCGAAGGTA
AGCCTATCCCTAACCCTCTCCTCGGTCTCGATTCTACGCGTACCGGTTAGTAATGAGTTTAAACGGGGGA
GGCTAACTGAAACACGGAAGGAGACAATACCGGAAGGAACCCGCGCTATGACGGCAATAAAAAGACAGAA
TAAAACGCACGGGTGTTGGGTCGTTTGTTCATAAACGCGGGGTTCGGTCCCAGGGCTGGCACTCTGTCGA
TACCCCACCGAGACCCCATTGGGGCCAATACGCCCGCGTTTCTTCCTTTTCCCCACCCCACCCCCCAAGT
TCGGGTGAAGGCCCAGGGCTCGCAGCCAACGTCGGGGCGGCAGGCCCTGCCATAGCAGATCCGATTCGAC
AGATCACTGAAATGTGTGGGCGTGGCTTAAGGGTGGGAAAGAATATATAAGGTGGGGGTCTTATGTAGTT
TTGTATCTGTTTTGCAGCAGCCGCCGCCGCCATGAGCACCAACTCGTTTGATGGAAGCATTGTGAGCTCA
TATTTGACAACGCGCATGCCCCCATGGGCCGGGGTGCGTCAGAATGTGATGGGCTCCAGCATTGATGGTC
GCCCCGTCCTGCCCGCAAACTCTACTACCTTGACCTACGAGACCGTGTCTGGAACGCCGTTGGAGACTGC
AGCCTCCGCCGCCGCTTCAGCCGCTGCAGCCACCGCCCGCGGGATTGTGACTGACTTTGCTTTCCTGAGC
CCGCTTGCAAGCAGTGCAGCTTCCCGTTCATCCGCCCGCGATGACAAGTTGACGGCTCTTTTGGCACAAT
TGGATTCTTTGACCCGGGAACTTAATGTCGTTTCTCAGCAGCTGTTGGATCTGCGCCAGCAGGTTTCTGC
CCTGAAGGCTTCCTCCCCTCCCAATGCGGTTTAAAACATAAATAAAAAACCAGACTCTGTTTGGATTTGG
ATCAAGCAAGTGTCTTGCTGTCTTTATTTAGGGGTTTTGCGCGCGCGGTAGGCCCGGGACCAGCGGTCTC
GGTCGTTGAGGGTCCTGTGTATTTTTTCCAGGACGTGGTAAAGGTGACTCTGGATGTTCAGATACATGGG
CATAAGCCCGTCTCTGGGGTGGAGGTAGCACCACTGCAGAGCTTCATGCTGCGGGGTGGTGTTGTAGATG
ATCCAGTCGTAGCAGGAGCGCTGGGCGTGGTGCCTAAAAATGTCTTTCAGTAGCAAGCTGATTGCCAGGG
GCAGGCCCTTGGTGTAAGTGTTTACAAAGCGGTTAAGCTGGGATGGGTGCATACGTGGGGATATGAGATG
CATCTTGGACTGTATTTTTAGGTTGGCTATGTTCCCAGCCATATCCCTCCGGGGATTCATGTTGTGCAGA
ACCACCAGCACAGTGTATCCGGTGCACTTGGGAAATTTGTCATGTAGCTTAGAAGGAAATGCGTGGAAGA
ACTTGGAGACGCCCTTGTGACCTCCAAGATTTTCCATGCATTCGTCCATAATGATGGCAATGGGCCCACG
GGCGGCGGCCTGGGCGAAGATATTTCTGGGATCACTAACGTCATAGTTGTGTTCCAGGATGAGATCGTCA
TAGGCCATTTTTACAAAGCGCGGGCGGAGGGTGCCAGACTGCGGTATAATGGTTCCATCCGGCCCAGGGG
CGTAGTTACCCTCACAGATTTGCATTTCCCACGCTTTGAGTTCAGATGGGGGGATCATGTCTACCTGCGG
GGCGATGAAGAAAACGGTTTCCGGGGTAGGGGAGATCAGCTGGGAAGAAAGCAGGTTCCTGAGCAGCTGC
GACTTACCGCAGCCGGTGGGCCCGTAAATCACACCTATTACCGGCTGCAACTGGTAGTTAAGAGAGCTGC
AGCTGCCGTCATCCCTGAGCAGGGGGGCCACTTCGTTAAGCATGTCCCTGACTCGCATGTTTTCCCTGAC
CAAATCCGCCAGAAGGCGCTCGCCGCCCAGCGATAGCAGTTCTTGCAAGGAAGCAAAGTTTTTCAACGGT
TTGAGACCGTCCGCCGTAGGCATGCTTTTGAGCGTTTGACCAAGCAGTTCCAGGCGGTCCCACAGCTCGG
TCACCTGCTCTACGGCATCTCGATCCAGCATATCTCCTCGTTTCGCGGGTTGGGGCGGCTTTCGCTGTAC
GGCAGTAGTCGGTGCTCGTCCAGACGGGCCAGGGTCATGTCTTTCCACGGGCGCAGGGTCCTCGTCAGCG
TAGTCTGGGTCACGGTGAAGGGGTGCGCTCCGGGCTGCGCGCTGGCCAGGGTGCGCTTGAGGCTGGTCCT
GCTGGTGCTGAAGCGCTGCCGGTCTTCGCCCTGCGCGTCGGCCAGGTAGCATTTGACCATGGTGTCATAG
TCCAGCCCCTCCGCGGCGTGGCCCTTGGCGCGCAGCTTGCCCTTGGAGGAGGCGCCGCACGAGGGGCAGT
GCAGACTTTTGAGGGCGTAGAGCTTGGGCGCGAGAAATACCGATTCCGGGGAGTAGGCATCCGCGCCGCA
GGCCCCGCAGACGGTCTCGCATTCCACGAGCCAGGTGAGCTCTGGCCGTTCGGGGTCAAAAACCAGGTTT
CCCCCATGCTTTTTGATGCGTTTCTTACCTCTGGTTTCCATGAGCCGGTGTCCACGCTCGGTGACGAAAA
GGCTGTCCGTGTCCCCGTATACAGACTTGAGAGGCCTGTCCTCGAGCGGTGTTCCGCGGTCCTCCTCGTA
TAGAAACTCGGACCACTCTGAGACAAAGGCTCGCGTCCAGGCCAGCACGAAGGAGGCTAAGTGGGAGGGG
TAGCGGTCGTTGTCCACTAGGGGGTCCACTCGCTCCAGGGTGTGAAGACACATGTCGCCCTCTTCGGCAT
CAAGGAAGGTGATTGGTTTGTAGGTGTAGGCCACGTGACCGGGTGTTCCTGAAGGGGGGCTATAAAAGGG
GGTGGGGGCGCGTTCGTCCTCACTCTCTTCCGCATCGCTGTCTGCGAGGGCCAGCTGTTGGGGTGAGTAC
TCCCTCTGAAAAGCGGGCATGACTTCTGCGCTAAGATTGTCAGTTTCCAAAAACGAGGAGGATTTGATAT
TCACCTGGCCCGCGGTGATGCCTTTGAGGGTGGCCGCATCCATCTGGTCAGAAAAGACAATCTTTTTGTT
GTCAAGCTTGGTGGCAAACGACCCGTAGAGGGCGTTGGACAGCAACTTGGCGATGGAGCGCAGGGTTTGG
TTTTTGTCGCGATCGGCGCGCTCCTTGGCCGCGATGTTTAGCTGCACGTATTCGCGCGCAACGCACCGCC
ATTCGGGAAAGACGGTGGTGCGCTCGTCGGGCACCAGGTGCACGCGCCAACCGCGGTTGTGCAGGGTGAC
AAGGTCAACGCTGGTGGCTACCTCTCCGCGTAGGCGCTCGTTGGTCCAGCAGAGGCGGCCGCCCTTGCGC
GAGCAGAATGGCGGTAGGGGGTCTAGCTGCGTCTCGTCCGGGGGGTCTGCGTCCACGGTAAAGACCCCGG
GCAGCAGGCGCGCGTCGAAGTAGTCTATCTTGCATCCTTGCAAGTCTAGCGCCTGCTGCCATGCGCGGGC
GGCAAGCGCGCGCTCGTATGGGTTGAGTGGGGGACCCCATGGCATGGGGTGGGTGAGCGCGGAGGCGTAC
ATGCCGCAAATGTCGTAAACGTAGAGGGGCTCTCTGAGTATTCCAAGATATGTAGGGTAGCATCTTCCAC
CGCGGATGCTGGCGCGCACGTAATCGTATAGTTCGTGCGAGGGAGCGAGGAGGTCGGGACCGAGGTTGCT
ACGGGCGGGCTGCTCTGCTCGGAAGACTATCTGCCTGAAGATGGCATGTGAGTTGGATGATATGGTTGGA
CGCTGGAAGACGTTGAAGCTGGCGTCTGTGAGACCTACCGCGTCACGCACGAAGGAGGCGTAGGAGTCGC
GCAGCTTGTTGACCAGCTCGGCGGTGACCTGCACGTCTAGGGCGCAGTAGTCCAGGGTTTCCTTGATGAT
GTCATACTTATCCTGTCCCTTTTTTTTCCACAGCTCGCGGTTGAGGACAAACTCTTCGCGGTCTTTCCAG
TACTCTTGGATCGGAAACCCGTCGGCCTCCGAACGGTAAGAGCCTAGCATGTAGAACTGGTTGACGGCCT
GGTAGGCGCAGCATCCCTTTTCTACGGGTAGCGCGTATGCCTGCGCGGCCTTCCGGAGCGAGGTGTGGGT
GAGCGCAAAGGTGTCCCTGACCATGACTTTGAGGTACTGGTATTTGAAGTCAGTGTCGTCGCATCCGCCC
TGCTCCCAGAGCAAAAAGTCCGTGCGCTTTTTGGAACGCGGATTTGGCAGGGCGAAGGTGACATCGTTGA
AGAGTATCTTTCCCGCGCGAGGCATAAAGTTGCGTGTGATGCGGAAGGGTCCCGGCACCTCGGAACGGTT
GTTAATTACCTGGGCGGCGAGCACGATCTCGTCAAAGCCGTTGATGTTGTGGCCCACAATGTAAAGTTCC
AAGAAGCGCGGGATGCCCTTGATGGAAGGCAATTTTTTAAGTTCCTCGTAGGTGAGCTCTTCAGGGGAGC
TGAGCCCGTGCTCTGAAAGGGCCCAGTCTGCAAGATGAGGGTTGGAAGCGACGAATGAGCTCCACAGGTC
ACGGGCCATTAGCATTTGCAGGTGGTCGCGAAAGGTCCTAAACTGGCGACCTATGGCCATTTTTTCTGGG
GTGATGCAGTAGAAGGTAAGCGGGTCTTGTTCCCAGCGGTCCCATCCAAGGTTCGCGGCTAGGTCTCGCG
CGGCAGTCACTAGAGGCTCATCTCCGCCGAACTTCATGACCAGCATGAAGGGCACGAGCTGCTTCCCAAA
GGCCCCCATCCAAGTATAGGTCTCTACATCGTAGGTGACAAAGAGACGCTCGGTGCGAGGATGCGAGCCG
ATCGGGAAGAACTGGATCTCCCGCCACCAATTGGAGGAGTGGCTATTGATGTGGTGAAAGTAGAAGTCCC
TGCGACGGGCCGAACACTCGTGCTGGCTTTTGTAAAAACGTGCGCAGTACTGGCAGCGGTGCACGGGCTG
TACATCCTGCACGAGGTTGACCTGACGACCGCGCACAAGGAAGCAGAGTGGGAATTTGAGCCCCTCGCCT
GGCGGGTTTGGCTGGTGGTCTTCTACTTCGGCTGCTTGTCCTTGACCGTCTGGCTGCTCGAGGGGAGTTA
CGGTGGATCGGACCACCACGCCGCGCGAGCCCAAAGTCCAGATGTCCGCGCGCGGCGGTCGGAGCTTGAT
GACAACATCGCGCAGATGGGAGCTGTCCATGGTCTGGAGCTCCCGCGGCGTCAGGTCAGGCGGGAGCTCC
TGCAGGTTTACCTCGCATAGACGGGTCAGGGCGCGGGCTAGATCCAGGTGATACCTAATTTCCAGGGGCT
GGTTGGTGGCGGCGTCGATGGCTTGCAAGAGGCCGCATCCCCGCGGCGCGACTACGGTACCGCGCGGCGG
GCGGTGGGCCGCGGGGGTGTCCTTGGATGATGCATCTAAAAGCGGTGACGCGGGCGAGCCCCCGGAGGTA
GGGGGGGCTCCGGACCCGCCGGGAGAGGGGGCAGGGGCACGTCGGCGCCGCGCGCGGGCAGGAGCTGGTG
CTGCGCGCGTAGGTTGCTGGCGAACGCGACGACGCGGCGGTTGATCTCCTGAATCTGGCGCCTCTGCGTG
AAGACGACGGGCCCGGTGAGCTTGAACCTGAAAGAGAGTTCGACAGAATCAATTTCGGTGTCGTTGACGG
CGGCCTGGCGCAAAATCTCCTGCACGTCTCCTGAGTTGTCTTGATAGGCGATCTCGGCCATGAACTGCTC
GATCTCTTCCTCCTGGAGATCTCCGCGTCCGGCTCGCTCCACGGTGGCGGCGAGGTCGTTGGAAATGCGG
GCCATGAGCTGCGAGAAGGCGTTGAGGCCTCCCTCGTTCCAGACGCGGCTGTAGACCACGCCCCCTTCGG
CATCGCGGGCGCGCATGACCACCTGCGCGAGATTGAGCTCCACGTGCCGGGCGAAGACGGCGTAGTTTCG
CAGGCGCTGAAAGAGGTAGTTGAGGGTGGTGGCGGTGTGTTCTGCCACGAAGAAGTACATAACCCAGCGT
CGCAACGTGGATTCGTTGATATCCCCCAAGGCCTCAAGGCGCTCCATGGCCTCGTAGAAGTCCACGGCGA
AGTTGAAAAACTGGGAGTTGCGCGCCGACACGGTTAACTCCTCCTCCAGAAGACGGATGAGCTCGGCGAC
AGTGTCGCGCACCTCGCGCTCAAAGGCTACAGGGGCCTCTTCTTCTTCTTCAATCTCCTCTTCCATAAGG
GCCTCCCCTTCTTCTTCTTCTGGCGGCGGTGGGGGAGGGGGGACACGGCGGCGACGACGGCGCACCGGGA
GGCGGTCGACAAAGCGCTCGATCATCTCCCCGCGGCGACGGCGCATGGTCTCGGTGACGGCGCGGCCGTT
CTCGCGGGGGCGCAGTTGGAAGACGCCGCCCGTCATGTCCCGGTTATGGGTTGGCGGGGGGCTGCCATGC
GGCAGGGATACGGCGCTAACGATGCATCTCAACAATTGTTGTGTAGGTACTCCGCCGCCGAGGGACCTGA
GCGAGTCCGCATCGACCGGATCGGAAAACCTCTCGAGAAAGGCGTCTAACCAGTCACAGTCGCAAGGTAG
GCTGAGCACCGTGGCGGGCGGCAGCGGGCGGCGGTCGGGGTTGTTTCTGGCGGAGGTGCTGCTGATGATG
TAATTAAAGTAGGCGGTCTTGAGACGGCGGATGGTCGACAGAAGCACCATGTCCTTGGGTCCGGCCTGCT
GAATGCGCAGGCGGTCGGCCATGCCCCAGGCTTCGTTTTGACATCGGCGCAGGTCTTTGTAGTAGTCTTG
CATGAGCCTTTCTACCGGCACTTCTTCTTCTCCTTCCTCTTGTCCTGCATCTCTTGCATCTATCGCTGCG
GCGGCGGCGGAGTTTGGCCGTAGGTGGCGCCCTCTTCCTCCCATGCGTGTGACCCCGAAGCCCCTCATCG
GCTGAAGCAGGGCTAGGTCGGCGACAACGCGCTCGGCTAATATGGCCTGCTGCACCTGCGTGAGGGTAGA
CTGGAAGTCATCCATGTCCACAAAGCGGTGGTATGCGCCCGTGTTGATGGTGTAAGTGCAGTTGGCCATA
ACGGACCAGTTAACGGTCTGGTGACCCGGCTGCGAGAGCTCGGTGTACCTGAGACGCGAGTAAGCCCTCG
AGTCAAATACGTAGTCGTTGCAAGTCCGCACCAGGTACTGGTATCCCACCAAAAAGTGCGGCGGCGGCTG
GCGGTAGAGGGGCCAGCGTAGGGTGGCCGGGGCTCCGGGGGCGAGATCTTCCAACATAAGGCGATGATAT
CCGTAGATGTACCTGGACATCCAGGTGATGCCGGCGGCGGTGGTGGAGGCGCGCGGAAAGTCGCGGACGC
GGTTCCAGATGTTGCGCAGCGGCAAAAAGTGCTCCATGGTCGGGACGCTCTGGCCGGTCAGGCGCGCGCA
ATCGTTGACGCTCTAGACCGTGCAAAAGGAGAGCCTGTAAGCGGGCACTCTTCCGTGGTCTGGTGGATAA
ATTCGCAAGGGTATCATGGCGGACGACCGGGGTTCGAGCCCCGTATCCGGCCGTCCGCCGTGATCCATGC
GGTTACCGCCCGCGTGTCGAACCCAGGTGTGCGACGTCAGACAACGGGGGAGTGCTCCTTTTGGCTTCCT
TCCAGGCGCGGCGGCTGCTGCGCTAGCTTTTTTGGCCACTGGCCGCGCGCAGCGTAAGCGGTTAGGCTGG
AAAGCGAAAGCATTAAGTGGCTCGCTCCCTGTAGCCGGAGGGTTATTTTCCAAGGGTTGAGTCGCGGGAC
CCCCGGTTCGAGTCTCGGACCGGCCGGACTGCGGCGAACGGGGGTTTGCCTCCCCGTCATGCAAGACCCC
GCTTGCAAATTCCTCCGGAAACAGGGACGAGCCCCTTTTTTGCTTTTCCCAGATGCATCCGGTGCTGCGG
CAGATGCGCCCCCCTCCTCAGCAGCGGCAAGAGCAAGAGCAGCGGCAGACATGCAGGGCACCCTCCCCTC
CTCCTACCGCGTCAGGAGGGGCGACATCCGCGGTTGACGCGGCAGCAGATGGTGATTACGAACCCCCGCG
GCGCCGGGCCCGGCACTACCTGGACTTGGAGGAGGGCGAGGGCCTGGCGCGGCTAGGAGCGCCCTCTCCT
GAGCGGCACCCAAGGGTGCAGCTGAAGCGTGATACGCGTGAGGCGTACGTGCCGCGGCAGAACCTGTTTC
GCGACCGCGAGGGAGAGGAGCCCGAGGAGATGCGGGATCGAAAGTTCCACGCAGGGCGCGAGCTGCGGCA
TGGCCTGAATCGCGAGCGGTTGCTGCGCGAGGAGGACTTTGAGCCCGACGCGCGAACCGGGATTAGTCCC
GCGCGCGCACACGTGGCGGCCGCCGACCTGGTAACCGCATACGAGCAGACGGTGAACCAGGAGATTAACT
TTCAAAAAAGCTTTAACAACCACGTGCGTACGCTTGTGGCGCGCGAGGAGGTGGCTATAGGACTGATGCA
TCTGTGGGACTTTGTAAGCGCGCTGGAGCAAAACCCAAATAGCAAGCCGCTCATGGCGCAGCTGTTCCTT
ATAGTGCAGCACAGCAGGGACAACGAGGCATTCAGGGATGCGCTGCTAAACATAGTAGAGCCCGAGGGCC
GCTGGCTGCTCGATTTGATAAACATCCTGCAGAGCATAGTGGTGCAGGAGCGCAGCTTGAGCCTGGCTGA
CAAGGTGGCCGCCATCAACTATTCCATGCTTAGCCTGGGCAAGTTTTACGCCCGCAAGATATACCATACC
CCTTACGTTCCCATAGACAAGGAGGTAAAGATCGAGGGGTTCTACATGCGCATGGCGCTGAAGGTGCTTA
CCTTGAGCGACGACCTGGGCGTTTATCGCAACGAGCGCATCCACAAGGCCGTGAGCGTGAGCCGGCGGCG
CGAGCTCAGCGACCGCGAGCTGATGCACAGCCTGCAAAGGGCCCTGGCTGGCACGGGCAGCGGCGATAGA
GAGGCCGAGTCCTACTTTGACGCGGGCGCTGACCTGCGCTGGGCCCCAAGCCGACGCGCCCTGGAGGCAG
CTGGGGCCGGACCTGGGCTGGCGGTGGCACCCGCGCGCGCTGGCAACGTCGGCGGCGTGGAGGAATATGA
CGAGGACGATGAGTACGAGCCAGAGGACGGCGAGTACTAAGCGGTGATGTTTCTGATCAGATGATGCAAG
ACGCAACGGACCCGGCGGTGCGGGCGGCGCTGCAGAGCCAGCCGTCCGGCCTTAACTCCACGGACGACTG
GCGCCAGGTCATGGACCGCATCATGTCGCTGACTGCGCGCAATCCTGACGCGTTCCGGCAGCAGCCGCAG
GCCAACCGGCTCTCCGCAATTCTGGAAGCGGTGGTCCCGGCGCGCGCAAACCCCACGCACGAGAAGGTGC
TGGCGATCGTAAACGCGCTGGCCGAAAACAGGGCCATCCGGCCCGACGAGGCCGGCCTGGTCTACGACGC
GCTGCTTCAGCGCGTGGCTCGTTACAACAGCGGCAACGTGCAGACCAACCTGGACCGGCTGGTGGGGGAT
GTGCGCGAGGCCGTGGCGCAGCGTGAGCGCGCGCAGCAGCAGGGCAACCTGGGCTCCATGGTTGCACTAA
ACGCCTTCCTGAGTACACAGCCCGCCAACGTGCCGCGGGGACAGGAGGACTACACCAACTTTGTGAGCGC
ACTGCGGCTAATGGTGACTGAGACACCGCAAAGTGAGGTGTACCAGTCTGGGCCAGACTATTTTTTCCAG
ACCAGTAGACAAGGCCTGCAGACCGTAAACCTGAGCCAGGCTTTCAAAAACTTGCAGGGGCTGTGGGGGG
TGCGGGCTCCCACAGGCGACCGCGCGACCGTGTCTAGCTTGCTGACGCCCAACTCGCGCCTGTTGCTGCT
GCTAATAGCGCCCTTCACGGACAGTGGCAGCGTGTCCCGGGACACATACCTAGGTCACTTGCTGACACTG
TACCGCGAGGCCATAGGTCAGGCGCATGTGGACGAGCATACTTTCCAGGAGATTACAAGTGTCAGCCGCG
CGCTGGGGCAGGAGGACACGGGCAGCCTGGAGGCAACCCTAAACTACCTGCTGACCAACCGGCGGCAGAA
GATCCCCTCGTTGCACAGTTTAAACAGCGAGGAGGAGCGCATTTTGCGCTACGTGCAGCAGAGCGTGAGC
CTTAACCTGATGCGCGACGGGGTAACGCCCAGCGTGGCGCTGGACATGACCGCGCGCAACATGGAACCGG
GCATGTATGCCTCAAACCGGCCGTTTATCAACCGCCTAATGGACTACTTGCATCGCGCGGCCGCCGTGAA
CCCCGAGTATTTCACCAATGCCATCTTGAACCCGCACTGGCTACCGCCCCCTGGTTTCTACACCGGGGGA
TTCGAGGTGCCCGAGGGTAACGATGGATTCCTCTGGGACGACATAGACGACAGCGTGTTTTCCCCGCAAC
CGCAGACCCTGCTAGAGTTGCAACAGCGCGAGCAGGCAGAGGCGGCGCTGCGAAAGGAAAGCTTCCGCAG
GCCAAGCAGCTTGTCCGATCTAGGCGCTGCGGCCCCGCGGTCAGATGCTAGTAGCCCATTTCCAAGCTTG
ATAGGGTCTCTTACCAGCACTCGCACCACCCGCCCGCGCCTGCTGGGCGAGGAGGAGTACCTAAACAACT
CGCTGCTGCAGCCGCAGCGCGAAAAAAACCTGCCTCCGGCATTTCCCAACAACGGGATAGAGAGCCTAGT
GGACAAGATGAGTAGATGGAAGACGTACGCGCAGGAGCACAGGGACGTGCCAGGCCCGCGCCCGCCCACC
CGTCGTCAAAGGCACGACCGTCAGCGGGGTCTGGTGTGGGAGGACGATGACTCGGCAGACGACAGCAGCG
TCCTGGATTTGGGAGGGAGTGGCAACCCGTTTGCGCACCTTCGCCCCAGGCTGGGGAGAATGTTTTAAAA
AAAAAAAAAGCATGATGCAAAATAAAAAACTCACCAAGGCCATGGCACCGAGCGTTGGTTTTCTTGTATT
CCCCTTAGTATGCGGCGCGCGGCGATGTATGAGGAAGGTCCTCCTCCCTCCTACGAGAGTGTGGTGAGCG
CGGCGCCAGTGGCGGCGGCGCTGGGTTCTCCCTTCGATGCTCCCCTGGACCCGCCGTTTGTGCCTCCGCG
GTACCTGCGGCCTACCGGGGGGAGAAACAGCATCCGTTACTCTGAGTTGGCACCCCTATTCGACACCACC
CGTGTGTACCTGGTGGACAACAAGTCAACGGATGTGGCATCCCTGAACTACCAGAACGACCACAGCAACT
TTCTGACCACGGTCATTCAAAACAATGACTACAGCCCGGGGGAGGCAAGCACACAGACCATCAATCTTGA
CGACCGGTCGCACTGGGGCGGCGACCTGAAAACCATCCTGCATACCAACATGCCAAATGTGAACGAGTTC
ATGTTTACCAATAAGTTTAAGGCGCGGGTGATGGTGTCGCGCTTGCCTACTAAGGACAATCAGGTGGAGC
TGAAATACGAGTGGGTGGAGTTCACGCTGCCCGAGGGCAACTACTCCGAGACCATGACCATAGACCTTAT
GAACAACGCGATCGTGGAGCACTACTTGAAAGTGGGCAGACAGAACGGGGTTCTGGAAAGCGACATCGGG
GTAAAGTTTGACACCCGCAACTTCAGACTGGGGTTTGACCCCGTCACTGGTCTTGTCATGCCTGGGGTAT
ATACAAACGAAGCCTTCCATCCAGACATCATTTTGCTGCCAGGATGCGGGGTGGACTTCACCCACAGCCG
CCTGAGCAACTTGTTGGGCATCCGCAAGCGGCAACCCTTCCAGGAGGGCTTTAGGATCACCTACGATGAT
CTGGAGGGTGGTAACATTCCCGCACTGTTGGATGTGGACGCCTACCAGGCGAGCTTGAAAGATGACACCG
AACAGGGCGGGGGTGGCGCAGGCGGCAGCAACAGCAGTGGCAGCGGCGCGGAAGAGAACTCCAACGCGGC
AGCCGCGGCAATGCAGCCGGTGGAGGACATGAACGATCATGCCATTCGCGGCGACACCTTTGCCACACGG
GCTGAGGAGAAGCGCGCTGAGGCCGAAGCAGCGGCCGAAGCTGCCGCCCCCGCTGCGCAACCCGAGGTCG
AGAAGCCTCAGAAGAAACCGGTGATCAAACCCCTGACAGAGGACAGCAAGAAACGCAGTTACAACCTAAT
AAGCAATGACAGCACCTTCACCCAGTACCGCAGCTGGTACCTTGCATACAACTACGGCGACCCTCAGACC
GGAATCCGCTCATGGACCCTGCTTTGCACTCCTGACGTAACCTGCGGCTCGGAGCAGGTCTACTGGTCGT
TGCCAGACATGATGCAAGACCCCGTGACCTTCCGCTCCACGCGCCAGATCAGCAACTTTCCGGTGGTGGG
CGCCGAGCTGTTGCCCGTGCACTCCAAGAGCTTCTACAACGACCAGGCCGTCTACTCCCAACTCATCCGC
CAGTTTACCTCTCTGACCCACGTGTTCAATCGCTTTCCCGAGAACCAGATTTTGGCGCGCCCGCCAGCCC
CCACCATCACCACCGTCAGTGAAAACGTTCCTGCTCTCACAGATCACGGGACGCTACCGCTGCGCAACAG
CATCGGAGGAGTCCAGCGAGTGACCATTACTGACGCCAGACGCCGCACCTGCCCCTACGTTTACAAGGCC
CTGGGCATAGTCTCGCCGCGCGTCCTATCGAGCCGCACTTTTTGAGCAAGCATGTCCATCCTTATATCGC
CCAGCAATAACACAGGCTGGGGCCTGCGCTTCCCAAGCAAGATGTTTGGCGGGGCCAAGAAGCGCTCCGA
CCAACACCCAGTGCGCGTGCGCGGGCACTACCGCGCGCCCTGGGGCGCGCACAAACGCGGCCGCACTGGG
CGCACCACCGTCGATGACGCCATCGACGCGGTGGTGGAGGAGGCGCGCAACTACACGCCCACGCCGCCAC
CAGTGTCCACAGTGGACGCGGCCATTCAGACCGTGGTGCGCGGAGCCCGGCGCTATGCTAAAATGAAGAG
ACGGCGGAGGCGCGTAGCACGTCGCCACCGCCGCCGACCCGGCACTGCCGCCCAACGCGCGGCGGCGGCC
CTGCTTAACCGCGCACGTCGCACCGGCCGACGGGCGGCCATGCGGGCCGCTCGAAGGCTGGCCGCGGGTA
TTGTCACTGTGCCCCCCAGGTCCAGGCGACGAGCGGCCGCCGCAGCAGCCGCGGCCATTAGTGCTATGAC
TCAGGGTCGCAGGGGCAACGTGTATTGGGTGCGCGACTCGGTTAGCGGCCTGCGCGTGCCCGTGCGCACC
CGCCCCCCGCGCAACTAGATTGCAAGAAAAAACTACTTAGACTCGTACTGTTGTATGTATCCAGCGGCGG
CGGCGCGCAACGAAGCTATGTCCAAGCGCAAAATCAAAGAAGAGATGCTCCAGGTCATCGCGCCGGAGAT
CTATGGCCCCCCGAAGAAGGAAGAGCAGGATTACAAGCCCCGAAAGCTAAAGCGGGTCAAAAAGAAAAAG
AAAGATGATGATGATGAACTTGACGACGAGGTGGAACTGCTGCACGCTACCGCGCCCAGGCGACGGGTAC
AGTGGAAAGGTCGACGCGTAAAACGTGTTTTGCGACCCGGCACCACCGTAGTCTTTACGCCCGGTGAGCG
CTCCACCCGCACCTACAAGCGCGTGTATGATGAGGTGTACGGCGACGAGGACCTGCTTGAGCAGGCCAAC
GAGCGCCTCGGGGAGTTTGCCTACGGAAAGCGGCATAAGGACATGCTGGCGTTGCCGCTGGACGAGGGCA
ACCCAACACCTAGCCTAAAGCCCGTAACACTGCAGCAGGTGCTGCCCGCGCTTGCACCGTCCGAAGAAAA
GCGCGGCCTAAAGCGCGAGTCTGGTGACTTGGCACCCACCGTGCAGCTGATGGTACCCAAGCGCCAGCGA
CTGGAAGATGTCTTGGAAAAAATGACCGTGGAACCTGGGCTGGAGCCCGAGGTCCGCGTGCGGCCAATCA
AGCAGGTGGCGCCGGGACTGGGCGTGCAGACCGTGGACGTTCAGATACCCACTACCAGTAGCACCAGTAT
TGCCACCGCCACAGAGGGCATGGAGACACAAACGTCCCCGGTTGCCTCAGCGGTGGCGGATGCCGCGGTG
CAGGCGGTCGCTGCGGCCGCGTCCAAGACCTCTACGGAGGTGCAAACGGACCCGTGGATGTTTCGCGTTT
CAGCCCCCCGGCGCCCGCGCCGTTCGAGGAAGTACGGCGCCGCCAGCGCGCTACTGCCCGAATATGCCCT
ACATCCTTCCATTGCGCCTACCCCCGGCTATCGTGGCTACACCTACCGCCCCAGAAGACGAGCAACTACC
CGACGCCGAACCACCACTGGAACCCGCCGCCGCCGTCGCCGTCGCCAGCCCGTGCTGGCCCCGATTTCCG
TGCGCAGGGTGGCTCGCGAAGGAGGCAGGACCCTGGTGCTGCCAACAGCGCGCTACCACCCCAGCATCGT
TTAAAAGCCGGTCTTTGTGGTTCTTGCAGATATGGCCCTCACCTGCCGCCTCCGTTTCCCGGTGCCGGGA
TTCCGAGGAAGAATGCACCGTAGGAGGGGCATGGCCGGCCACGGCCTGACGGGCGGCATGCGTCGTGCGC
ACCACCGGCGGCGGCGCGCGTCGCACCGTCGCATGCGCGGCGGTATCCTGCCCCTCCTTATTCCACTGAT
CGCCGCGGCGATTGGCGCCGTGCCCGGAATTGCATCCGTGGCCTTGCAGGCGCAGAGACACTGATTAAAA
ACAAGTTGCATGTGGAAAAATCAAAATAAAAAGTCTGGACTCTCACGCTCGCTTGGTCCTGTAACTATTT
TGTAGAATGGAAGACATCAACTTTGCGTCTCTGGCCCCGCGACACGGCTCGCGCCCGTTCATGGGAAACT
GGCAAGATATCGGCACCAGCAATATGAGCGGTGGCGCCTTCAGCTGGGGCTCGCTGTGGAGCGGCATTAA
AAATTTCGGTTCCACCGTTAAGAACTATGGCAGCAAGGCCTGGAACAGCAGCACAGGCCAGATGCTGAGG
GATAAGTTGAAAGAGCAAAATTTCCAACAAAAGGTGGTAGATGGCCTGGCCTCTGGCATTAGCGGGGTGG
TGGACCTGGCCAACCAGGCAGTGCAAAATAAGATTAACAGTAAGCTTGATCCCCGCCCTCCCGTAGAGGA
GCCTCCACCGGCCGTGGAGACAGTGTCTCCAGAGGGGCGTGGCGAAAAGCGTCCGCGCCCCGACAGGGAA
GAAACTCTGGTGACGCAAATAGACGAGCCTCCCTCGTACGAGGAGGCACTAAAGCAAGGCCTGCCCACCA
CCCGTCCCATCGCGCCCATGGCTACCGGAGTGCTGGGCCAGCACACACCCGTAACGCTGGACCTGCCTCC
CCCCGCCGACACCCAGCAGAAACCTGTGCTGCCAGGCCCGACCGCCGTTGTTGTAACCCGTCCTAGCCGC
GCGTCCCTGCGCCGCGCCGCCAGCGGTCCGCGATCGTTGCGGCCCGTAGCCAGTGGCAACTGGCAAAGCA
CACTGAACAGCATCGTGGGTCTGGGGGTGCAATCCCTGAAGCGCCGACGATGCTTCTGATAGCTAACGTG
TCGTATGTGTGTCATGTATGCGTCCATGTCGCCGCCAGAGGAGCTGCTGAGCCGCCGCGCGCCCGCTTTC
CAAGATGGCTACCCCTTCGATGATGCCGCAGTGGTCTTACATGCACATCTCGGGCCAGGACGCCTCGGAG
TACCTGAGCCCCGGGCTGGTGCAGTTTGCCCGCGCCACCGAGACGTACTTCAGCCTGAATAACAAGTTTA
GAAACCCCACGGTGGCGCCTACGCACGACGTGACCACAGACCGGTCCCAGCGTTTGACGCTGCGGTTCAT
CCCTGTGGACCGTGAGGATACTGCGTACTCGTACAAGGCGCGGTTCACCCTAGCTGTGGGTGATAACCGT
GTGCTGGACATGGCTTCCACGTACTTTGACATCCGCGGCGTGCTGGACAGGGGCCCTACTTTTAAGCCCT
ACTCTGGCACTGCCTACAACGCCCTGGCTCCCAAGGGTGCCCCAAATCCTTGCGAATGGGATGAAGCTGC
TACTGCTCTTGAAATAAACCTAGAAGAAGAGGACGATGACAACGAAGACGAAGTAGACGAGCAAGCTGAG
CAGCAAAAAACTCACGTATTTGGGCAGGCGCCTTATTCTGGTATAAATATTACAAAGGAGGGTATTCAAA
TAGGTGTCGAAGGTCAAACACCTAAATATGCCGATAAAACATTTCAACCTGAACCTCAAATAGGAGAATC
TCAGTGGTACGAAACAGAAATTAATCATGCAGCTGGGAGAGTCCTAAAAAAGACTACCCCAATGAAACCA
TGTTACGGTTCATATGCAAAACCCACAAATGAAAATGGAGGGCAAGGCATTCTTGTAAAGCAACAAAATG
GAAAGCTAGAAAGTCAAGTGGAAATGCAATTTTTCTCAACTACTGAGGCAGCCGCAGGCAATGGTGATAA
CTTGACTCCTAAAGTGGTATTGTACAGTGAAGATGTAGATATAGAAACCCCAGACACTCATATTTCTTAC
ATGCCCACTATTAAGGAAGGTAACTCACGAGAACTAATGGGCCAACAATCTATGCCCAACAGGCCTAATT
ACATTGCTTTTAGGGACAATTTTATTGGTCTAATGTATTACAACAGCACGGGTAATATGGGTGTTCTGGC
GGGCCAAGCATCGCAGTTGAATGCTGTTGTAGATTTGCAAGACAGAAACACAGAGCTTTCATACCAGCTT
TTGCTTGATTCCATTGGTGATAGAACCAGGTACTTTTCTATGTGGAATCAGGCTGTTGACAGCTATGATC
CAGATGTTAGAATTATTGAAAATCATGGAACTGAAGATGAACTTCCAAATTACTGCTTTCCACTGGGAGG
TGTGATTAATACAGAGACTCTTACCAAGGTAAAACCTAAAACAGGTCAGGAAAATGGATGGGAAAAAGAT
GCTACAGAATTTTCAGATAAAAATGAAATAAGAGTTGGAAATAATTTTGCCATGGAAATCAATCTAAATG
CCAACCTGTGGAGAAATTTCCTGTACTCCAACATAGCGCTGTATTTGCCCGACAAGCTAAAGTACAGTCC
TTCCAACGTAAAAATTTCTGATAACCCAAACACCTACGACTACATGAACAAGCGAGTGGTGGCTCCCGGG
CTAGTGGACTGCTACATTAACCTTGGAGCACGCTGGTCCCTTGACTATATGGACAACGTCAACCCATTTA
ACCACCACCGCAATGCTGGCCTGCGCTACCGCTCAATGTTGCTGGGCAATGGTCGCTATGTGCCCTTCCA
CATCCAGGTGCCTCAGAAGTTCTTTGCCATTAAAAACCTCCTTCTCCTGCCGGGCTCATACACCTACGAG
TGGAACTTCAGGAAGGATGTTAACATGGTTCTGCAGAGCTCCCTAGGAAATGACCTAAGGGTTGACGGAG
CCAGCATTAAGTTTGATAGCATTTGCCTTTACGCCACCTTCTTCCCCATGGCCCACAACACCGCCTCCAC
GCTTGAGGCCATGCTTAGAAACGACACCAACGACCAGTCCTTTAACGACTATCTC
[453 nt withheld, positions 21476-21928]
CAGCCCATGAGCCGTCAGGTGGTGGATGATACTAAATACAAGGACTACCAACAGGTGGGCATCCTACACC
AACACAACAACTCTGGATTTGTTGGCTACCTTGCCCCCACCATGCGCGAAGGACAGGCCTACCCTGCTAA
CTTCCCCTATCCGCTTATAGGCAAGACCGCAGTTGACAGCATTACCCAGAAAAAGTTTCTTTGCGATCGC
ACCCTTTGGCGCATCCCATTCTCCAGTAACTTTATGTCCATGGGCGCACTCACAGACCTGGGCCAAAACC
TTCTCTACGCCAACTCCGCCCACGCGCTAGACATGACTTTTGAGGTGGATCCCATGGACGAGCCCACCCT
TCTTTATGTTTTGTTTGAAGTCTTTGACGTGGTCCGTGTGCACCAGCCGCACCGCGGCGTCATCGAAACC
GTGTACCTGCGCACGCCCTTCTCGGCCGGCAACGCCACAACATAAAGAAGCAAGCAACATCAACAACAGC
TGCCGCCATGGGCTCCAGTGAGCAGGAACTGAAAGCCATTGTCAAAGATCTTGGTTGTGGGCCATATTTT
TTGGGCACCTATGACAAGCGCTTTCCAGGCTTTGTTTCTCCACACAAGCTCGCCTGCGCCATAGTCAATA
CGGCCGGTCGCGAGACTGGGGGCGTACACTGGATGGCCTTTGCCTGGAACCCGCACTCAAAAACATGCTA
CCTCTTTGAGCCCTTTGGCTTTTCTGACCAGCGACTCAAGCAGGTTTACCAGTTTGAGTACGAGTCACTC
CTGCGCCGTAGCGCCATTGCTTCTTCCCCCGACCGCTGTATAACGCTGGAAAAGTCCACCCAAAGCGTAC
AGGGGCCCAACTCGGCCGCCTGTGGACTATTCTGCTGCATGTTTCTCCACGCCTTTGCCAACTGGCCCCA
AACTCCCATGGATCACAACCCCACCATGAACCTTATTACCGGGGTACCCAACTCCATGCTCAACAGTCCC
CAGGTACAGCCCACCCTGCGTCGCAACCAGGAACAGCTCTACAGCTTCCTGGAGCGCCACTCGCCCTACT
TCCGCAGCCACAGTGCGCAGATTAGGAGCGCCACTTCTTTTTGTCACTTGAAAAACATGTAAAAATAATG
TACTAGAGACACTTTCAATAAAGGCAAATGCTTTTATTTGTACACTCTCGGGTGATTATTTACCCCCACC
CTTGCCGTCTGCGCCGTTTAAAAATCAAAGGGGTTCTGCCGCGCATCGCTATGCGCCACTGGCAGGGACA
CGTTGCGATACTGGTGTTTAGTGCTCCACTTAAACTCAGGCACAACCATCCGCGGCAGCTCGGTGAAGTT
TTCACTCCACAGGCTGCGCACCATCACCAACGCGTTTAGCAGGTCGGGCGCCGATATCTTGAAGTCGCAG
TTGGGGCCTCCGCCCTGCGCGCGCGAGTTGCGATACACAGGGTTGCAGCACTGGAACACTATCAGCGCCG
GGTGGTGCACGCTGGCCAGCACGCTCTTGTCGGAGATCAGATCCGCGTCCAGGTCCTCCGCGTTGCTCAG
GGCGAACGGAGTCAACTTTGGTAGCTGCCTTCCCAAAAAGGGCGCGTGCCCAGGCTTTGAGTTGCACTCG
CACCGTAGTGGCATCAAAAGGTGACCGTGCCCGGTCTGGGCGTTAGGATACAGCGCCTGCATAAAAGCCT
TGATCTGCTTAAAAGCCACCTGAGCCTTTGCGCCTTCAGAGAAGAACATGCCGCAAGACTTGCCGGAAAA
CTGATTGGCCGGACAGGCCGCGTCGTGCACGCAGCACCTTGCGTCGGTGTTGGAGATCTGCACCACATTT
CGGCCCCACCGGTTCTTCACGATCTTGGCCTTGCTAGACTGCTCCTTCAGCGCGCGCTGCCCGTTTTCGC
TCGTCACATCCATTTCAATCACGTGCTCCTTATTTATCATAATGCTTCCGTGTAGACACTTAAGCTCGCC
TTCGATCTCAGCGCAGCGGTGCAGCCACAACGCGCAGCCCGTGGGCTCGTGATGCTTGTAGGTCACCTCT
GCAAACGACTGCAGGTACGCCTGCAGGAATCGCCCCATCATCGTCACAAAGGTCTTGTTGCTGGTGAAGG
TCAGCTGCAACCCGCGGTGCTCCTCGTTCAGCCAGGTCTTGCATACGGCCGCCAGAGCTTCCACTTGGTC
AGGCAGTAGTTTGAAGTTCGCCTTTAGATCGTTATCCACGTGGTACTTGTCCATCAGCGCGCGCGCAGCC
TCCATGCCCTTCTCCCACGCAGACACGATCGGCACACTCAGCGGGTTCATCACCGTAATTTCACTTTCCG
CTTCGCTGGGCTCTTCCTCTTCCTCTTGCGTCCGCATACCACGCGCCACTGGGTCGTCTTCATTCAGCCG
CCGCACTGTGCGCTTACCTCCTTTGCCATGCTTGATTAGCACCGGTGGGTTGCTGAAACCCACCATTTGT
AGCGCCACATCTTCTCTTTCTTCCTCGCTGTCCACGATTACCTCTGGTGATGGCGGGCGCTCGGGCTTGG
GAGAAGGGCGCTTCTTTTTCTTCTTGGGCGCAATGGCCAAATCCGCCGCCGAGGTCGATGGCCGCGGGCT
GGGTGTGCGCGGCACCAGCGCGTCTTGTGATGAGTCTTCCTCGTCCTCGGACTCGATACGCCGCCTCATC
CGCTTTTTTGGGGGCGCCCGGGGAGGCGGCGGCGACGGGGACGGGGACGACACGTCCTCCATGGTTGGGG
GACGTCGCGCCGCACCGCGTCCGCGCTCGGGGGTGGTTTCGCGCTGCTCCTCTTCCCGACTGGCCATTTC
CTTCTCCTATAGGCAGAAAAAGATCATGGAGTCAGTCGAGAAGAAGGACAGCCTAACCGCCCCCTCTGAG
TTCGCCACCACCGCCTCCACCGATGCCGCCAACGCGCCTACCACCTTCCCCGTCGAGGCACCCCCGCTTG
AGGAGGAGGAAGTGATTATCGAGCAGGACCCAGGTTTTGTAAGCGAAGACGACGAGGACCGCTCAGTACC
AACAGAGGATAAAAAGCAAGACCAGGACAACGCAGAGGCAAACGAGGAACAAGTCGGGCGGGGGGACGAA
AGGCATGGCGACTACCTAGATGTGGGAGACGACGTGCTGTTGAAGCATCTGCAGCGCCAGTGCGCCATTA
TCTGCGACGCGTTGCAAGAGCGCAGCGATGTGCCCCTCGCCATAGCGGATGTCAGCCTTGCCTACGAACG
CCACCTATTCTCACCGCGCGTACCCCCCAAACGCCAAGAAAACGGCACATGCGAGCCCAACCCGCGCCTC
AACTTCTACCCCGTATTTGCCGTGCCAGAGGTGCTTGCCACCTATCACATCTTTTTCCAAAACTGCAAGA
TACCCCTATCCTGCCGTGCCAACCGCAGCCGAGCGGACAAGCAGCTGGCCTTGCGGCAGGGCGCTGTCAT
ACCTGATATCGCCTCGCTCAACGAAGTGCCAAAAATCTTTGAGGGTCTTGGACGCGACGAGAAGCGCGCG
GCAAACGCTCTGCAACAGGAAAACAGCGAAAATGAAAGTCACTCTGGAGTGTTGGTGGAACTCGAGGGTG
ACAACGCGCGCCTAGCCGTACTAAAACGCAGCATCGAGGTCACCCACTTTGCCTACCCGGCACTTAACCT
ACCCCCCAAGGTCATGAGCACAGTCATGAGTGAGCTGATCGTGCGCCGTGCGCAGCCCCTGGAGAGGGAT
GCAAATTTGCAAGAACAAACAGAGGAGGGCCTACCCGCAGTTGGCGACGAGCAGCTAGCGCGCTGGCTTC
AAACGCGCGAGCCTGCCGACTTGGAGGAGCGACGCAAACTAATGATGGCCGCAGTGCTCGTTACCGTGGA
GCTTGAGTGCATGCAGCGGTTCTTTGCTGACCCGGAGATGCAGCGCAAGCTAGAGGAAACATTGCACTAC
ACCTTTCGACAGGGCTACGTACGCCAGGCCTGCAAGATCTCCAACGTGGAGCTCTGCAACCTGGTCTCCT
ACCTTGGAATTTTGCACGAAAACCGCCTTGGGCAAAACGTGCTTCATTCCACGCTCAAGGGCGAGGCGCG
CCGCGACTACGTCCGCGACTGCGTTTACTTATTTCTATGCTACACCTGGCAGACGGCCATGGGCGTTTGG
CAGCAGTGCTTGGAGGAGTGCAACCTCAAGGAGCTGCAGAAACTGCTAAAGCAAAACTTGAAGGACCTAT
GGACGGCCTTCAACGAGCGCTCCGTGGCCGCGCACCTGGCGGACATCATTTTCCCCGAACGCCTGCTTAA
AACCCTGCAACAGGGTCTGCCAGACTTCACCAGTCAAAGCATGTTGCAGAACTTTAGGAACTTTATCCTA
GAGCGCTCAGGAATCTTGCCCGCCACCTGCTGTGCACTTCCTAGCGACTTTGTGCCCATTAAGTACCGCG
AATGCCCTCCGCCGCTTTGGGGCCACTGCTACCTTCTGCAGCTAGCCAACTACCTTGCCTACCACTCTGA
CATAATGGAAGACGTGAGCGGTGACGGTCTACTGGAGTGTCACTGTCGCTGCAACCTATGCACCCCGCAC
CGCTCCCTGGTTTGCAATTCGCAGCTGCTTAACGAAAGTCAAATTATCGGTACCTTTGAGCTGCAGGGTC
CCTCGCCTGACGAAAAGTCCGCGGCTCCGGGGTTGAAACTCACTCCGGGGCTGTGGACGTCGGCTTACCT
TCGCAAATTTGTACCTGAGGACTACCACGCCCACGAGATTAGGTTCTACGAAGACCAATCCCGCCCGCCT
AATGCGGAGCTTACCGCCTGCGTCATTACCCAGGGCCACATTCTTGGCCAATTGCAAGCCATCAACAAAG
CCCGCCAAGAGTTTCTGCTACGAAAGGGACGGGGGGTTTACTTGGACCCCCAGTCCGGCGAGGAGCTCAA
CCCAATCCCCCCGCCGCCGCAGCCCTATCAGCAGCAGCCGCGGGCCCTTGCTTCCCAGGATGGCACCCAA
AAAGAAGCTGCAGCTGCCGCCGCCACCCACGGACGAGGAGGAATACTGGGACAGTCAGGCAGAGGAGGTT
TTGGACGAGGAGGAGGAGGACATGATGGAAGACTGGGAGAGCCTAGACGAGGAAGCTTCCGAGGTCGAAG
AGGTGTCAGACGAAACACCGTCACCCTCGGTCGCATTCCCCTCGCCGGCGCCCCAGAAATCGGCAACCGG
TTCCAGCATGGCTACAACCTCCGCTCCTCAGGCGCCGCCGGCACTGCCCGTTCGCCGACCCAACCGTAGA
TGGGACACCACTGGAACCAGGGCCGGTAAGTCCAAGCAGCCGCCGCCGTTAGCCCAAGAGCAACAACAGC
GCCAAGGCTACCGCTCATGGCGCGGGCACAAGAACGCCATAGTTGCTTGCTTGCAAGACTGTGGGGGCAA
CATCTCCTTCGCCCGCCGCTTTCTTCTCTACCATCACGGCGTGGCCTTCCCCCGTAACATCCTGCATTAC
TACCGTCATCTCTACAGCCCATACTGCACCGGCGGCAGCGGCAGCAACAGCAGCGGCCACACAGAAGCAA
AGGCGACCGGATAGCAAGACTCTGACAAAGCCCAAGAAATCCACAGCGGCGGCAGCAGCAGGAGGAGGAG
CGCTGCGTCTGGCGCCCAACGAACCCGTATCGACCCGCGAGCTTAGAAACAGGATTTTTCCCACTCTGTA
TGCTATATTTCAACAGAGCAGGGGCCAAGAACAAGAGCTGAAAATAAAAAACAGGTCTCTGCGATCCCTC
ACCCGCAGCTGCCTGTATCACAAAAGCGAAGATCAGCTTCGGCGCACGCTGGAAGACGCGGAGGCTCTCT
TCAGTAAATACTGCGCGCTGACTCTTAAGGACTAGTTTCGCGCCCTTTCTCAAATTTAAGCGCGAAAACT
ACGTCATCTCCAGCGGCCACACCCGGCGCCAGCACCTGTTGTCAGCGCCATTATGAGCAAGGAAATTCCC
ACGCCCTACATGTGGAGTTACCAGCCACAAATGGGACTTGCGGCTGGAGCTGCCCAAGACTACTCAACCC
GAATAAACTACATGAGCGCGGGACCCCACATGATATCCCGGGTCAACGGAATACGCGCCCACCGAAACCG
AATTCTCCTGGAACAGGCGGCTATTACCACCACACCTCGTAATAACCTTAATCCCCGTAGTTGGCCCGCT
GCCCTGGTGTACCAGGAAAGTCCCGCTCCCACCACTGTGGTACTTCCCAGAGACGCCCAGGCCGAAGTTC
AGATGACTAACTCAGGGGCGCAGCTTGCGGGCGGCTTTCGTCACAGGGTGCGGTCGCCCGGGCAGGGTAT
AACTCACCTGACAATCAGAGGGCGAGGTATTCAGCTCAACGACGAGTCGGTGAGCTCCTCGCTTGGTCTC
CGTCCGGACGGGACATTTCAGATCGGCGGCGCCGGCCGCTCTTCATTCACGCCTCGTCAGGCAATCCTAA
CTCTGCAGACCTCGTCCTCTGAGCCGCGCTCTGGAGGCATTGGAACTCTGCAATTTATTGAGGAGTTTGT
GCCATCGGTCTACTTTAACCCCTTCTCGGGACCTCCCGGCCACTATCCGGATCAATTTATTCCTAACTTT
GACGCGGTAAAGGACTCGGCGGACGGCTACGACTGAATGTTAAGTGGAGAGGCAGAGCAACTGCGCCTGA
AACACCTGGTCCACTGTCGCCGCCACAAGTGCTTTGCCCGCGACTCCGGTGAGTTTTGCTACTTTGAATT
GCCCGAGGATCATATCGAGGGCCCGGCGCACGGCGTCCGGCTTACCGCCCAGGGAGAGCTTGCCCGTAGC
CTGATTCGGGAGTTTACCCAGCGCCCCCTGCTAGTTGAGCGGGACAGGGGACCCTGTGTTCTCACTGTGA
TTTGCAACTGTCCTAACCCTGGATTACATCAAGATCTTTGTTGCCATCTCTGTGCTGAGTATAATAAATA
CAGAAATTAAAATATACTGGGGCTCCTATCGCCATCCTGTAAACGCCACCGTCTTCACCCGCCCAAGCAA
ACCAAGGCGAACCTTACCTGGTACTTTTAACATCTCTCCCTCTGTGATTTACAACAGTTTCAACCCAGAC
GGAGTGAGTCTACGAGAGAACCTCTCCGAGCTCAGCTACTCCATCAGAAAAAACACCACCCTCCTTACCT
GCCGGGAACGTACGAGTGCGTCACCGGCCGCTGCACCACACCTACCGCCTGACCGTAAACCAGACTTTTT
CCGGACAGACCTCAATAACTCTGTTTACCAGAACAGGAGGTGAGCTTAGAAAACCCTTAGGGTATTAGGC
CAAAGGCGCAGCTACTGTGGGGTTTATGAACAATTCAAGCAACTCTACGGGCTATTCTAATTCAGGTTTC
TCTAGAAATGGACGGAATTATTACAGAGCAGCGCCTGCTAGAAAGACGCAGGGCAGCGGCCGAGCAACAG
CGCATGAATCAAGAGCTCCAAGACATGGTTAACTTGCACCAGTGCAAAAGGGGTATCTTTTGTCTGGTAA
AGCAGGCCAAAGTCACCTACGACAGTAATACCACCGGACACCGCCTTAGCTACAAGTTGCCAACCAAGCG
TCAGAAATTGGTGGTCATGGTGGGAGAAAAGCCCATTACCATAACTCAGCACTCGGTAGAAACCGAAGGC
TGCATTCACTCACCTTGTCAAGGACCTGAGGATCTCTGCACCCTTATTAAGACCCTGTGCGGTCTCAAAG
ATCTTATTCCCTTTAACTAATAAAAAAAAATAATAAAGCATCACTTACTTAAAATCAGTTAGCAAATTTC
TGTCCAGTTTATTCAGCAGCACCTCCTTGCCCTCCTCCCAGCTCTGGTATTGCAGCTTCCTCCTGGCTGC
AAACTTTCTCCACAATCTAAATGGAATGTCAGTTTCCTCCTGTTCCTGTCCATCCGCACCCACTATCTTC
ATGTTGTTGCAGATGAAGCGCGCAAGACCGTCTGAAGATACCTTCAACCCCGTGTATCCATATGACACGG
AAACCGGTCCTCCAACTGTGCCTTTTCTTACTCCTCCCTTTGTATCCCCCAATGGGTTTCAAGAGAGTCC
CCCTGGGGTACTCTCTTTGCGCCTATCCGAACCTCTAGTTACCTCCAATGGCATGCTTGCGCTCAAAATG
GGCAACGGCCTCTCTCTGGACGAGGCCGGCAACCTTACCTCCCAAAATGTAACCACTGTGAGCCCACCTC
TCAAAAAAACCAAGTCAAACATAAACCTGGAAATATCTGCACCCCTCACAGTTACCTCAGAAGCCCTAAC
TGTGGCTGCCGCCGCACCTCTAATGGTCGCGGGCAACACACTCACCATGCAATCACAGGCCCCGCTAACC
GTGCACGACTCCAAACTTAGCATTGCCACCCAAGGACCCCTCACAGTGTCAGAAGGAAAGCTAGCCCTGC
AAACATCAGGCCCCCTCACCACCACCGATAGCAGTACCCTTACTATCACTGCCTCACCCCCTCTAACTAC
TGCCACTGGTAGCTTGGGCATTGACTTGAAAGAGCCCATTTATACACAAAATGGAAAACTAGGACTAAAG
TACGGGGCTCCTTTGCATGTAACAGACGACCTAAACACTTTGACCGTAGCAACTGGTCCAGGTGTGACTA
TTAATAATACTTCCTTGCAAACTAAAGTTACTGGAGCCTTGGGTTTTGATTCACAAGGCAATATGCAACT
TAATGTAGCAGGAGGACTAAGGATTGATTCTCAAAACAGACGCCTTATACTTGATGTTAGTTATCCGTTT
GATGCTCAAAACCAACTAAATCTAAGACTAGGACAGGGCCCTCTTTTTATAAACTCAGCCCACAACTTGG
ATATTAACTACAACAAAGGCCTTTACTTGTTTACAGCTTCAAACAATTCCAAAAAGCTTGAGGTTAACCT
AAGCACTGCCAAGGGGTTGATGTTTGACGCTACAGCCATAGCCATTAATGCAGGAGATGGGCTTGAATTT
GGTTCACCTAATGCACCAAACACAAATCCCCTCAAAACAAAAATTGGCCATGGCCTAGAATTTGATTCAA
ACAAGGCTATGGTTCCTAAACTAGGAACTGGCCTTAGTTTTGACAGCACAGGTGCCATTACAGTAGGAAA
CAAAAATAATGATAAGCTAACTTTGTGGACCACACCAGCTCCATCTCCTAACTGTAGACTAAATGCAGAG
AAAGATGCTAAACTCACTTTGGTCTTAACAAAATGTGGCAGTCAAATACTTGCTACAGTTTCAGTTTTGG
CTGTTAAAGGCAGTTTGGCTCCAATATCTGGAACAGTTCAAAGTGCTCATCTTATTATAAGATTTGACGA
AAATGGAGTGCTACTAAACAATTCCTTCCTGGACCCAGAATATTGGAACTTTAGAAATGGAGATCTTACT
GAAGGCACAGCCTATACAAACGCTGTTGGATTTATGCCTAACCTATCAGCTTATCCAAAATCTCACGGTA
AAACTGCCAAAAGTAACATTGTCAGTCAAGTTTACTTAAACGGAGACAAAACTAAACCTGTAACACTAAC
CATTACACTAAACGGTACACAGGAAACAGGAGACACAACTCCAAGTGCATACTCTATGTCATTTTCATGG
GACTGGTCTGGCCACAACTACATTAATGAAATATTTGCCACATCCTCTTACACTTTTTCATACATTGCCC
AAGAATAAAGAATCGTTTGTGTTATGTTTCAACGTGTTTATTTTTCAATTGCAGAAAATTTCGAATCATT
TTTCATTCAGTAGTATAGCCCCACCACCACATAGCTTATACAGATCACCGTACCTTAATCAAACTCACAG
AACCCTAGTATTCAACCTGCCACCTCCCTCCCAACACACAGAGTACACAGTCCTTTCTCCCCGGCTGGCC
TTAAAAAGCATCATATCATGGGTAACAGACATATTCTTAGGTGTTATATTCCACACGGTTTCCTGTCGAG
CCAAACGCTCATCAGTGATATTAATAAACTCCCCGGGCAGCTCACTTAAGTTCATGTCGCTGTCCAGCTG
CTGAGCCACAGGCTGCTGTCCAACTTGCGGTTGCTTAACGGGCGGCGAAGGAGAAGTCCACGCCTACATG
GGGGTAGAGTCATAATCGTGCATCAGGATAGGGCGGTGGTGCTGCAGCAGCGCGCGAATAAACTGCTGCC
GCCGCCGCTCCGTCCTGCAGGAATACAACATGGCAGTGGTCTCCTCAGCGATGATTCGCACCGCCCGCAG
CATAAGGCGCCTTGTCCTCCGGGCACAGCAGCGCACCCTGATCTCACTTAAATCAGCACAGTAACTGCAG
CACAGCACCACAATATTGTTCAAAATCCCACAGTGCAAGGCGCTGTATCCAAAGCTCATGGCGGGGACCA
CAGAACCCACGTGGCCATCATACCACAAGCGCAGGTAGATTAAGTGGCGACCCCTCATAAACACGCTGGA
CATAAACATTACCTCTTTTGGCATGTTGTAATTCACCACCTCCCGGTACCATATAAACCTCTGATTAAAC
ATGGCGCCATCCACCACCATCCTAAACCAGCTGGCCAAAACCTGCCCGCCGGCTATACACTGCAGGGAAC
CGGGACTGGAACAATGACAGTGGAGAGCCCAGGACTCGTAACCATGGATCATCATGCTCGTCATGATATC
AATGTTGGCACAACACAGGCACACGTGCATACACTTCCTCAGGATTACAAGCTCCTCCCGCGTTAGAACC
ATATCCCAGGGAACAACCCATTCCTGAATCAGCGTAAATCCCACACTGCAGGGAAGACCTCGCACGTAAC
TCACGTTGTGCATTGTCAAAGTGTTACATTCGGGCAGCAGCGGATGATCCTCCAGTATGGTAGCGCGGGT
TTCTGTCTCAAAAGGAGGTAGACGATCCCTACTGTACGGAGTGCGCCGAGACAACCGAGATCGTGTTGGT
CGTAGTGTCATGCCAAATGGAACGCCGGACGTAGTCATATTTCCTGAAGCAAAACCAGGTGCGGGCGTGA
CAAACAGATCTGCGTCTCCGGTCTCGCCGCTTAGATCGCTCTGTGTAGTAGTTGTAGTATATCCACTCTC
TCAAAGCATCCAGGCGCCCCCTGGCTTCGGGTTCTATGTAAACTCCTTCATGCGCCGCTGCCCTGATAAC
ATCCACCACCGCAGAATAAGCCACACCCAGCCAACCTACACATTCGTTCTGCGAGTCACACACGGGAGGA
GCGGGAAGAGCTGGAAGAACCATGTTTTTTTTTTTATTCCAAAAGATTATCCAAAACCTCAAAATGAAGA
TCTATTAAGTGAACGCGCTCCCCTCCGGTGGCGTGGTCAAACTCTACAGCCAAAGAACAGATAATGGCAT
TTGTAAGATGTTGCACAATGGCTTCCAAAAGGCAAACGGCCCTCACGTCCAAGTGGACGTAAAGGCTAAA
CCCTTCAGGGTGAATCTCCTCTATAAACATTCCAGCACCTTCAACCATGCCCAAATAATTCTCATCTCGC
CACCTTCTCAATATATCTCTAAGCAAATCCCGAATATTAAGTCCGGCCATTGTAAAAATCTGCTCCAGAG
CGCCCTCCACCTTCAGCCTCAAGCAGCGAATCATGATTGCAAAAATTCAGGTTCCTCACAGACCTGTATA
AGATTCAAAAGCGGAACATTAACAAAAATACCGCGATCCCGTAGGTCCCTTCGCAGGGCCAGCTGAACAT
AATCGTGCAGGTCTGCACGGACCAGCGCGGCCACTTCCCCGCCAGGAACCATGACAAAAGAACCCACACT
GATTATGACACGCATACTCGGAGCTATGCTAACCAGCGTAGCCCCGATGTAAGCTTGTTGCATGGGCGGC
GATATAAAATGCAAGGTGCTGCTCAAAAAATCAGGCAAAGCCTCGCGCAAAAAAGAAAGCACATCGTAGT
CATGCTCATGCAGATAAAGGCAGGTAAGCTCCGGAACCACCACAGAAAAAGACACCATTTTTCTCTCAAA
CATGTCTGCGGGTTTCTGCATAAACACAAAATAAAATAACAAAAAAACATTTAAACATTAGAAGCCTGTC
TTACAACAGGAAAAACAACCCTTATAAGCATAAGACGGACTACGGCCATGCCGGCGTGACCGTAAAAAAA
CTGGTCACCGTGATTAAAAAGCACCACCGACAGCTCCTCGGTCATGTCCGGAGTCATAATGTAAGACTCG
GTAAACACATCAGGTTGATTCACATCGGTCAGTGCTAAAAAGCGACCGAAATAGCCCGGGGGAATACATA
CCCGCAGGCGTAGAGACAACATTACAGCCCCCATAGGAGGTATAACAAAATTAATAGGAGAGAAAAACAC
ATAAACACCTGAAAAACCCTCCTGCCTAGGCAAAATAGCACCCTCCCGCTCCAGAACAACATACAGCGCT
TCCACAGCGGCAGCCATAACAGTCAGCCTTACCAGTAAAAAAGAAAACCTATTAAAAAAACACCACTCGA
CACGGCACCAGCTCAATCAGTCACAGTGTAAAAAAGGGCCAAGTGCAGAGCGAGTATATATAGGACTAAA
AAATGACGTAACGGTTAAAGTCCACAAAAAACACCCAGAAAACCGCACGCGAACCTACGCCCAGAAACGA
AAGCCAAAAAACCCACAACTTCCTCAAATCGTCACTTCCGTTTTCCCACGTTACGTCACTTCCCATTTTA
AGAAAACTACAATTCCCAACACATACAAGTTACTCCGCCCTAAAACCTACGTCACCCGCCCCGTTCCCAC
GCCCCGCGCCACGTCACAAACTCCACCCCCTCATTATCATATTGGCTTCAATCCAAAATAAGGTATATTA
TTGATGATGTTAATTAATTTAAATCCGCATGCGATATCGAGCTCTCCCGGGAATTCGGATCTGCGACGCG
AGGCTGGATGGCCTTCCCCATTATGATTCTTCTCGCTTCCGGCGGCATCGGGATGCCCGCGTTGCAGGCC
ATGCTGTCCAGGCAGGTAGATGACGACCATCAGGGACAGCTTCAAGGCCAGCAAAAGGCCAGGAACCGTA
AAAAGGCCGCGTTGCTGGCGTTTTTCCATAGGCTCCGCCCCCCTGACGAGCATCACAAAAATCGACGCTC
AAGTCAGAGGTGGCGAAACCCGACAGGACTATAAAGATACCAGGCGTTTCCCCCTGGAAGCTCCCTCGTG
CGCTCTCCTGTTCCGACCCTGCCGCTTACCGGATACCTGTCCGCCTTTCTCCCTTCGGGAAGCGTGGCGC
TTTCTCATAGCTCACGCTGTAGGTATCTCAGTTCGGTGTAGGTCGTTCGCTCCAAGCTGGGCTGTGTGCA
CGAACCCCCCGTTCAGCCCGACCGCTGCGCCTTATCCGGTAACTATCGTCTTGAGTCCAACCCGGTAAGA
CACGACTTATCGCCACTGGCAGCAGCCACTGGTAACAGGATTAGCAGAGCGAGGTATGTAGGCGGTGCTA
CAGAGTTCTTGAAGTGGTGGCCTAACTACGGCTACACTAGAAGGACAGTATTTGGTATCTGCGCTCTGCT
GAAGCCAGTTACCTTCGGAAAAAGAGTTGGTAGCTCTTGATCCGGCAAACAAACCACCGCTGGTAGCGGT
GGTTTTTTTGTTTGCAAGCAGCAGATTACGCGCAGAAAAAAAGGATCTCAAGAAGATCCTTTGATCTTTT
CTACGGGGTCTGACGCTCAGTGGAACGAAAACTCACGTTAAGGGATTTTGGTCATGAGATTATCAAAAAG
GATCTTCACCTAGATCCTTTTAAATCAATCTAAAGTATATATGAGTAAACTTGGTCTGACAGTTACCAAT
GCTTAATCAGTGAGGCACCTATCTCAGCGATCTGTCTATTTCGTTCATCCATAGTTGCCTGACTCCCCGT
CGTGTAGATAACTACGATACGGGAGGGCTTACCATCTGGCCCCAGTGCTGCAATGATACCGCGAGACCCA
CGCTCACCGGCTCCAGATTTATCAGCAATAAACCAGCCAGCCGGAAGGGCCGAGCGCAGAAGTGGTCCTG
CAACTTTATCCGCCTCCATCCAGTCTATTAATTGTTGCCGGGAAGCTAGAGTAAGTAGTTCGCCAGTTAA
TAGTTTGCGCAACGTTGTTGCCATTGCTACAGGCATCGTGGTGTCACGCTCGTCGTTTGGTATGGCTTCA
TTCAGCTCCGGTTCCCAACGATCAAGGCGAGTTACATGATCCCCCATGTTGTGCAAAAAAGCGGTTAGCT
CCTTCGGTCCTCCGATCGTTGTCAGAAGTAAGTTGGCCGCAGTGTTATCACTCATGGTTATGGCAGCACT
GCATAATTCTCTTACTGTCATGCCATCCGTAAGATGCTTTTCTGTGACTGGTGAGTACTCAACCAAGTCA
TTCTGAGAATAGTGTATGCGGCGACCGAGTTGCTCTTGCCCGGCGTCAACACGGGATAATACCGCGCCAC
ATAGCAGAACTTTAAAAGTGCTCATCATTGGAAAACGTTCTTCGGGGCGAAAACTCTCAAGGATCTTACC
GCTGTTGAGATCCAGTTCGATGTAACCCACTCGTGCACCCAACTGATCTTCAGCATCTTTTACTTTCACC
AGCGTTTCTGGGTGAGCAAAAACAGGAAGGCAAAATGCCGCAAAAAAGGGAATAAGGGCGACACGGAAAT
GTTGAATACTCATACTCTTCCTTTTTCAATATTATTGAAGCATTTATCAGGGTTATTGTCTCATGAGCGG
ATACATATTTGAATGTATTTAGAAAAATAAACAAATAGGGGTTCCGCGCACATTTCCCCGAAAAGTGCCA
CCTGACGTCTAAGAAACCATTATTATCATGACATTAACCTATAAAAATAGGCGTATCACGAGGCCCTTTC
GT
Features (pLannotate 1.2.2; 50 found; start..end, strand, type, name):
     65..167     +  repeat_region  ITR: inverted terminal repeat of human adenovirus serotype 5 inverted
    255..405     +  misc_signal    Ad5 Ψ: packaging signal for adenovirus serotype 5
    588..640     -  misc_feature   bom (fragment): basis of mobility region from pBR322
    795..1174    +  enhancer       CMV enhancer: human cytomegalovirus immediate early enhancer
   1175..1378    +  promoter       CMV promoter: human cytomegalovirus (CMV) immediate early promoter
   1374..1407    +  LTR            5' LTR (truncated) (fragment): truncated 5' long terminal repeat (LTR) from HIV-1
   1423..1441    +  promoter       T7 promoter: promoter for bacteriophage T7 RNA polymerase
   1471..1495    +  protein_bind   attB1: mutant version of attB; recombination site for the Gateway® BP reaction BP Clonase™
   1498..2409    +  CDS            WT1 (fragment): WT1_HUMAN - Experimental evidence at protein level: Swiss-Prot protein existence level 1. Transcription factor that plays an important role in cellular development and cell survival (PubMed:7862533). Recognizes and binds to the DNA sequence 5'-GCG(T/G)GGGCG-3' (PubMed:7862533, PubMed:17716689, PubMed:25258363). Regulates the expression of numerous target genes, including EPO. Plays an essential role for development of the urogenital system. It has a tumor suppressor as well as an oncogenic role in tumor formation. Function may be isoform-specific: isoforms lacking the KTS motif may act as tran
   2420..3006    +  misc_feature   IRES2: internal ribosome entry site (IRES) of the encephalomyocarditis virus (EMCV)
   3022..3042    +  CDS            SV40 NLS: nuclear localization signal of SV40 (simian virus 40) large T antigen
   3046..3066    +  CDS            SV40 NLS: nuclear localization signal of SV40 (simian virus 40) large T antigen
   3070..3090    +  CDS            SV40 NLS: nuclear localization signal of SV40 (simian virus 40) large T antigen
   3106..3795    +  CDS            AmCyan: Anemonia majano cyan fluorescent protein
   3797..3821    -  protein_bind   attB2: mutant version of attB; recombination site for the Gateway® BP reaction BP Clonase™
   3847..3888    +  CDS            V5 tag: epitope tag from simian virus 5
   3972..4020    +  polyA_signal   HSV TK poly(A) signal: herpes simplex virus thymidine kinase polyadenylation signal (Cole and Stacy, 1985)
   4302..4721    +  CDS            IX: CAP9_ADE05 - Experimental evidence at protein level: Swiss-Prot protein existence level 1. Structural component of the virion that acts as a cement protein on the capsid exterior and forms triskelion structures consisting of three molecules that stabilize three hexon trimers at the center of each icosahedral facet and fixes the peripentonal hexons. Dispensable for assembly. During virus entry, recruits the anterograde motor kinesin-1 to the capsid docked at the nuclear pore complex thereby subjecting the docked capsid to a pulling force. The resulting tension leads to capsid disruption, disper
   4808..6037    -  CDS            IVa2 (fragment): PKG1_ADEM1 - Protein inferred from homology: Swiss-Prot protein existence level 3. Component of the packaging machinery which encapsidates the viral DNA into preformed capsids and transcriptional activator of the viral major late promoter (MLP). Binds, along with packaging proteins 2 and 3, to the specific packaging sequence on the left end of viral genomic DNA and displays ATPase activity thereby providing the power stroke of the packaging machinery. The activity of packaging protein IVa2 is stimulated by protein 33K which acts as a terminase. May be the protein that pumps DNA into the capsid
   5893..9060    -  CDS            POL: DPOL_ADE05 - Experimental evidence at protein level: Swiss-Prot protein existence level 1. Eukaryotic-type DNA polymerase involved in viral genomic replication. DNA synthesis is protein primed, and acts in a strand displacement replication. Assembles in complex with viral pTP, DBP, host NFIA and host POU2F1/OCT1 on viral origin of replication. The polymerase covalently transfers dCMP onto pTP, thereby initiating complementary strand synthesis. From Human adenovirus C serotype 5 (HAdV-5) (Human adenovirus 5).
   9279..11282   -  CDS            PTP: TERM_ADE05 - Experimental evidence at protein level: Swiss-Prot protein existence level 1. Protein covalently bound to the viral DNA that acts as a primer for viral genomic replication by DNA strand displacement. Assembles on the viral origin of replication in an initiation complex with viral polymerase, DBP, host NFIA and host POU2F1/OCT1. During initiation, the polymerase covalently couples the first dCTP with Ser- 580 of pTP. The terminal protein stimulates the template activity over 20 fold compared to protein-free templates. Neo-synthesized viral genomes are linked to two preterminal prot
  11313..11469   +  ncRNA          VA: Accession: RF00102 - VA RNA
  11568..11725   +  ncRNA          VA: Accession: RF00102 - VA RNA
  11743..12987   +  CDS            L1: PKG3_ADE05 - Experimental evidence at protein level: Swiss-Prot protein existence level 1. Involved in viral genome packaging through its interaction with packaging proteins 1 and 2. After proteolytic cleavage by adenovirus protease, L1 52/55k protein is removed from the capsid during viral maturation. From Human adenovirus C serotype 5 (HAdV-5) (Human adenovirus 5).
  13011..14765   +  CDS            CAP3_ADE05: Experimental evidence at protein level: Swiss-Prot protein existence level 1. Structural component of the virion that acts as a cement protein on the capsid exterior and which mediates the interactions between the hexons, including the peripentonal hexons, and reaches all the way to the penton vertices. Two hexon linking proteins IIIa, one from each facet, stabilize the unique edge interface between a pair of facets. As the virus enters the host cell, hexon linking proteins IIIa are shed concomitant with virion acidification in the endosome. During virus assembly, seems to play a role in the s
  14850..16562   +  CDS            L2: CAPSP_ADE05 - Experimental evidence at protein level: Swiss-Prot protein existence level 1. Major capsid protein that self-associates to form penton base pentamers, each in the shape of a pentagon, situated at the 12 vertices of the pseudo T=25 capsid. Involved in virus secondary attachment to host cell after initial attachment by the fiber protein. Binds host integrin heterodimer ITGAV-ITGB5 (alphaV-beta5) thereby triggering clathrin-mediated endocytosis of virions. Mediates initial virus attachment to CXADR-negative cells. Binding to integrins ITGAV-ITGB5 also seems to induce macropinocytosi
  16572..17165   +  CDS            L2: NP_ADE02 - Experimental evidence at protein level: Swiss-Prot protein existence level 1. Plays a role in the inhibition of host immune response within the nucleus. Interacts with cellular nucleosomes and immobilizes the host immune danger signal HMGB1 on chromatin. In turn, prevents HMGB1 release out of the cell and thus decreases inflammation. Plays also a role in the wrapping and condensation of the viral DNA. May also promote viral genome import into the nucleus. From Human adenovirus C serotype 2 (HAdV-2) (Human adenovirus 2).
  17238..18341   +  CDS            L2: CORE5_ADE05 - Experimental evidence at protein level: Swiss-Prot protein existence level 1. Associates loosely with the viral DNA to form an outer shell around the nucleoprotein-DNA complex and links it with the capsid by binding the endosome lysis protein. Dissociates from the viral genome during entry. Might be involved in nuclear capsid assembly of the viral particles through its association with NPM1/nucleophosmin. From Human adenovirus C serotype 5 (HAdV-5) (Human adenovirus 5).
  18372..18611   +  CDS            COR10_ADE02: Experimental evidence at protein level: Swiss-Prot protein existence level 1. [Pre-core protein X]: Interacts with the viral DNA and aids in tightly condensing it within the capsid. Cleavage of pre-core protein X may serve to partially relax this structure within the mature virion prior to its entry into the nucleus. From Human adenovirus C serotype 2 (HAdV-2) (Human adenovirus 2).
  18697..19446   +  CDS            L3: CAP6_ADE05 - Experimental evidence at protein level: Swiss-Prot protein existence level 1. [Protease cofactor]: Cofactor that activates the viral protease. Binds to viral protease in a 1:1 ratio. From Human adenovirus C serotype 5 (HAdV-5) (Human adenovirus 5).
  19535..22390   +  CDS            L3 (sequence partly withheld): CAPSH_ADE05 - Experimental evidence at protein level: Swiss-Prot protein existence level 1. Major capsid protein that self-associates to form 240 hexon trimers, each in the shape of a hexagon, building most of the pseudo T=25 capsid. Assembled into trimeric units with the help of the chaperone shutoff protein. Transported by pre-protein VI to the nucleus where it associates with other structural proteins to form an empty capsid. Might be involved, through its interaction with host dyneins, in the intracellular microtubule-dependent transport of incoming viral capsid to the nucleus. From Human
  22426..23037   +  CDS            L3: PRO_ADE05 - Experimental evidence at transcript level: Swiss-Prot protein existence level 2. Cleaves viral precursor proteins (pTP, pIIIa, pVI, pVII, pVIII, and pX) inside newly assembled particles giving rise to mature virions. Protease complexed to its cofactor slides along the viral DNA to specifically locate and cleave the viral precursors. Mature virions have a weakened organization compared to the unmature virions, thereby facilitating subsequent uncoating. Without maturation, the particle lacks infectivity and is unable to uncoat. Late in adenovirus infection, in the cytoplasm, may part
  23139..24725   -  CDS            DBP: DNB2_ADE05 - Experimental evidence at protein level: Swiss-Prot protein existence level 1. Plays a role in the elongation phase of viral strand displacement replication by unwinding the template in an ATP- independent fashion, employing its capacity to form multimers. Also enhances the rate of initiation. Released from template upon second strand synthesis. Assembles in complex with viral pTP, viral pol, host NFIA and host POU2F1/OCT1 on viral origin of replication. Covers the whole ssDNA genome during synthesis. The complementary strand synthesis induces its relese from DNA template. May inhi
  24754..27174   +  CDS            L4: SHUT_ADE05 - Experimental evidence at protein level: Swiss-Prot protein existence level 1. Protein that inhibits host translation while promoting late viral translation by ribosome shunting. Blocks host cap-dependent translation by binding to eIF4G, displacing MKNK1 from cap initiation complexes and preventing EIF4E phosphorylation. Binds to the tripartite leader sequence of viral late mRNAs and recruits host eIF4G, PABPC1/poly-A binding protein and 40S ribosomes subunits on viral mRNAs, allowing ribosome shunting and efficient translation of late viral mRNAs even though conventional translati
  27387..27770   +  CDS            SF33K_ADE02 (fragment): Experimental evidence at protein level: Swiss-Prot protein existence level 1. Probably functions as the small terminase that is part of the molecular motor that translocates genomic DNA in empty capsid during DNA packaging. This motor is located at a unique vertex and comprises at least the IVa2 ATPase, the small terminase 33K and probably a portal. Forms a ring-like structure of about 17 nm in which genomic DNA is translocated into the capsid. Stimulates IVa2 ATPase activity in the presence of the viral genome. Once the DNA is packaged, the terminase detaches: the 33K protein is present in th
  27861..28541   +  CDS            L4: CAP8_ADE02 - Experimental evidence at protein level: Swiss-Prot protein existence level 1. [Hexon-linking protein-C]: Structural component of the virion that acts as a cement protein on the capsid interior and which glue the peripentonal hexons and group-of-nine hexons together. From Human adenovirus C serotype 2 (HAdV-2) (Human adenovirus 2).
  28545..28865   +  CDS            E312_ADE02: Experimental evidence at protein level: Swiss-Prot protein existence level 1. From Human adenovirus C serotype 2 (HAdV-2) (Human adenovirus 2).
  29280..29645   +  CDS            E3145_ADE02: Experimental evidence at protein level: Swiss-Prot protein existence level 1. May prevent Nf-kappaB activation by immune signals like Tumor necrosis factor, presumably by inhibiting NFKB1 dimer DNA-binding. May act directly at the TNF receptor to inhibit signaling. From Human adenovirus C serotype 2 (HAdV-2) (Human adenovirus 2).
  29676..29840   -  CDS            UXP_ADE05 (fragment): Experimental evidence at transcript level: Swiss-Prot protein existence level 2. Might play a role in viral replication since it is associated with viral replication centers. Seems to have an effect on DBP localization. From Human adenovirus C serotype 5 (HAdV-5) (Human adenovirus 5).
  29851..31593   +  CDS            SPIKE_ADE05: Experimental evidence at protein level: Swiss-Prot protein existence level 1. Forms spikes that protrude from each vertex of the icosahedral capsid. Interacts with host coxsackievirus and adenovirus receptor CXADR located at the cell tight junctions to provide virion initial attachment to target cell. The fiber protein binds to CXADR with a higher affinity than CXADR binds to itself, thereby blocking the cell-cell adhesion function of CXADR dimers and leading to local disruption of the tight junction. Fiber protein present on neo- synthesized particles may thus disrupt the junctional integrity
  31726..31803   -  CDS            E417_ADE03: Protein predicted: Swiss-Prot protein existence level 4. From Human adenovirus B serotype 3 (HAdV-3) (Human adenovirus 3).
  32005..32886   -  CDS            E434_ADE02: Experimental evidence at protein level: Swiss-Prot protein existence level 1. Plays a major role to prevent cellular inhibition of viral genome replication by nuclear bodies. Assembles an SCF-like E3 ubiquitin ligase complex based on the cellular proteins ELOB, ELOC, CUL5 and RBX1, in cooperation with viral E1B-55K. This viral RING-type ligase ubiquitinates cellular substrates prior to proteasomal degradation: p53/TP53, LIG4, MRE11-RAD50-NBS1 (MRN) complex, ITGA3, DAXX and BLM. From Human adenovirus C serotype 2 (HAdV-2) (Human adenovirus 2).
  33165..33512   -  CDS            E411_ADE05: Experimental evidence at protein level: Swiss-Prot protein existence level 1. From Human adenovirus C serotype 5 (HAdV-5) (Human adenovirus 5).
  33512..33901   -  CDS            E4RF2_ADE02: Protein predicted: Swiss-Prot protein existence level 4. From Human adenovirus C serotype 2 (HAdV-2) (Human adenovirus 2).
  33952..34335   -  CDS            E4RF1_ADE02: Experimental evidence at protein level: Swiss-Prot protein existence level 1. May modulate tight-junctions functions of infected cells through interactions with PDZ proteins. E4 ORF1 has ben show for Adenovirus 9 to interact with protein involved in tight junction regulation. May play a role in mTOR activation by activating PI3- kinase, thus overriding cellular checkpoint for translation. From Human adenovirus C serotype 2 (HAdV-2) (Human adenovirus 2).
  34645..34747   -  repeat_region  ITR: inverted terminal repeat of human adenovirus serotype 5 inverted
  34801..34925   +  CDS            TcR (fragment): tetracycline efflux protein; tet; confers resistance to tetracycline
  34971..35559   -  rep_origin     ori: high-copy-number ColE1/pMB1/pBR322/pUC origin of replication
  35711..36571   -  CDS            AmpR: β-lactamase; bla; confers resistance to ampicillin, carbenicillin, and related antibiotics
  36572..36676   -  promoter       AmpR promoter: bla
