[The description below was written by a language model from this plasmid's Addgene catalogue record, the feature table of its GenBank file and pLannotate feature annotations shown in this document.]
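Description:
pAd/WT1-IRES-nAmCyan is an adenoviral expression clone made by Gateway recombination into Invitrogen's pAd/CMV/V5-DEST, catalogued as a mammalian expression vector. The roughly 36.8 kb plasmid carries most of a human adenovirus serotype 5 genome flanked by the two viral inverted terminal repeats, with the Ad5 Ψ packaging signal next to the left ITR. The annotated viral content includes the polymerase, preterminal protein, DNA-binding protein, VA RNAs, the late structural genes (hexon, penton base, fiber and others) and E4 open reading frames. No E1 genes are annotated; the expression cassette occupies that end of the genome, and only some E3 reading frames are detected. This fits a replication-defective vector design that needs a complementing packaging cell line. In bacteria the plasmid replicates from a high-copy ColE1/pUC-type origin and is selected with ampicillin through the β-lactamase gene.

The payload lies between intact attB1 and attB2 sites, downstream of the CMV immediate-early enhancer and promoter and a T7 promoter, and is terminated by the HSV thymidine kinase polyadenylation signal. It is a bicistronic transcript. Human Wilms tumor 1 (WT1), a zinc-finger transcription factor involved in urogenital development and tumorigenesis, is translated first, although the automated annotation matches it only as a fragment of the reference protein. An EMCV IRES then drives independent translation of AmCyan preceded by three tandem SV40 nuclear localization signals. Transduced cells are therefore marked by nuclear cyan fluorescence without WT1 being fused to the reporter. The backbone V5 tag sits beyond attB2; the record does not indicate it is fused to either protein. The accompanying short GenBank record covers only a 763 bp stretch containing the three NLS repeats. The record does not state a specific application, but the design suits adenoviral delivery of WT1 with fluorescent tracking of expressing cells.
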