Addgene plasmid #29756: pAd/WT1-IRES-nAmCyan
Depositing lab: Edward McCabe. Depositing organization: University of California, Los Angeles (UCLA).
Backbone
  Vector backbone: pAd/CMV/V5-DEST
  Backbone manufacturer: Invitrogen
  Backbone size w/o insert (bp): 36686
  Vector type: Mammalian Expression
Growth in bacteria
  Bacterial resistance: Ampicillin, 100 μg/mL
  Growth temperature: 37°C
  Growth strain: DH5alpha
  Copy number: Unknown
Gene/Insert
  Gene/Insert name: Wilms tumor 1 (alt name: WT1)
  Species: H. sapiens (human)
  Insert size (bp): 2300
  Mutation: No mutations; AmCyan is nuclear localized; WT1 and nAmCyan are separated by IRES; AmCyan from Clontech
  GenBank ID: BC032861
  Entrez Gene: WT1 (a.k.a. AWT1, GUD, NPHS4, WAGR, WIT-2, WT-1, WT33)
  Tag / fusion protein: IRES; Nuclear localization sequence; AmCyan (C terminal on insert)
  Cloning method: Gateway Cloning; 5′ cloning site attB1 (not destroyed); 3′ cloning site attB2 (not destroyed)
  Sequencing primers: 5′ attB1; 3′ V5
Resource information
  A portion of this plasmid was derived from a plasmid made by: WT1 - Thermo Scientific/OpenBiosystems AmCyan - Clontech
Terms and licenses: Academic/Nonprofit Terms; Industry Terms: Not Available to Industry
Depositor comments: Please note that Addgene distributes this plasmid in DH5a, but the depositing lab maintained the plasmid in OmniMAX™ 2 T1R (Invitrogen catalogue #C8540-03)
How to cite: pAd/WT1-IRES-nAmCyan was a gift from Edward McCabe (Addgene plasmid # 29756 ; http://n2t.net/addgene:29756 ; RRID:Addgene_29756)
