LOCUS       Exported 763 bp ds-DNA linear SYN 20-MAY-2021
DEFINITION  synthetic linear DNA
ACCESSION   .
VERSION     .
KEYWORDS    pAd/WT1-IRES-nAmCyan
SOURCE      synthetic DNA construct
  ORGANISM  synthetic DNA construct
REFERENCE   1 (bases 1 to 763)
  TITLE     McCabe Lab Plasmids
REFERENCE   2 (bases 1 to 763)
  AUTHORS   .
  TITLE     Direct Submission
  JOURNAL   Exported May 20, 2021 from SnapGene Server 1.1.58
            http://www.snapgene.com
FEATURES             Location/Qualifiers
     source          1..763
                     /organism="synthetic DNA construct"
                     /mol_type="other DNA"
     CDS             101..121
                     /codon_start=1
                     /product="nuclear localization signal of SV40 (simian virus
                     40) large T antigen"
                     /label=SV40 NLS
                     /translation="PKKKRKV"
     CDS             125..145
                     /codon_start=1
                     /product="nuclear localization signal of SV40 (simian virus
                     40) large T antigen"
                     /label=SV40 NLS
                     /translation="PKKKRKV"
     CDS             149..169
                     /codon_start=1
                     /product="nuclear localization signal of SV40 (simian virus
                     40) large T antigen"
                     /label=SV40 NLS
                     /translation="PKKKRKV"
ORIGIN
        1 tcgaggttaa aaaaacgtct aggccccccg aaccacgggg acgtggtttt cctttgaaaa
       61 acacgatgat aatatggcca caaccatggt gcacgtggat ccaaaaaaga agagaaaggt
      121 agatccaaaa aagaagagaa aggtagatcc aaaaaagaag agaaaggtac acgtgtccac
      181 gcgtatggct ctttcaaaca agtttatcgg agatgacatg aaaatgacct accatatgga
      241 tggctgtgtc aatgggcatt actttaccgt caaaggtgaa ggcagcggga agccatacga
      301 agggacgcag acctcgactt ttaaagtcac catggccaac ggtgggcccc atgcattctc
      361 ctttgacata ctatctacag tgttcatgta tggaaatcga tgctttactg cgtatcctac
      421 cagtatgccc gactatttca aacaagcatt tcctgacgga atgtcatatg aaaggacttt
      481 tacctatgaa gatggaggag ttgctacagc cagttgggaa ataagcctta aaggcaactg
      541 ctttgagcac aaatccacgt ttcatggagt gaactttcct gctgatggac ctgtgatggc
      601 gaagatgaca actggttggg acccatcttt tgagaaaatg actgtctgcg atggaatatt
      661 gaagggtgat gtcaccgcgt tcctcatgct gcaaggaggt ggcaattaca gatgccaatt
      721 ccacacttct tacaagacaa aaaaaccggt gacgatgcca cca
//
