>Addgene plasmid #29756 | pAd/WT1-IRES-nAmCyan | addgene partial sequence | sequence record 36129 | V5-Rev 5'-ACCGAGGAGAGGGTTAGGGAT-3'
TGCGATGTTCCACCGCATGGTTTGGTGGCATCGTCACCGGTTTTTTTGTCTTGTAAGAAGTGTGGAATTG
GCATCTGTAATTGCCACCTCCTTGCAGCATGAGGAACGCGGTGACATCACCCTTCAATATTCCATCGCAG
ACAGTCATTTTCTCAAAAGATGGGTCCCAACCAGTTGTCATCTTCGCCATCACAGGTCCATCAGCAGGAA
AGTTCACTCCATGAAACGTGGATTTGTGCTCAAAGCAGTTGCCTTTAAGGCTTATTTCCCAACTGGCTGT
AGCAACTCCTCCATCTTCATAGGTAAAAGTCCTTTCATATGACATTCCGTCAGGAAATGCTTGTTTGAAA
TAGTCGGGCATACTGGTAGGATACGCAGTAAAGCATCGATTTCCATACATGAACACTGTAGATAGTATGT
CAAAGGAGAATGCATGGGGCCCACCGTTGGCCATGGTGACTTTAAAAGTCGAGGTCTGCGTCCCTTCGTA
TGGCTTCCCGCTGCCTTCACCTTTGACGGTAAAGTAATGCCCATTGACACAGCC
