>Addgene plasmid #29756 | pAd/WT1-IRES-nAmCyan | addgene partial sequence | sequence record 38447 | IRES-R 5'-CCTCACATTGCCAAAAGACG-3'
AGGGGCTCTAGATCAAAGCGCCAGCTGGAGTTTGGTCATGTTTCTCTGATGCATGTTGTGATGGCGGACT
AATTCATCTGACCGGGCAAACTTTTTCTGACAACTTGGCCACCGACAGCTGAAGGGCTTTTCACCTGTAT
GAGTCCTGGTGTGGGTCTTCAGGTGGTCGGACCGGGAGAACTTTCGCTGACAAGTTTTACACTGGAATGG
TTTCACACCTGTATGTCTCCTTTGGTGTCTTTTGAGCTGGTCTGAACGAGAAAACCTTCGTTCACAGTCC
TTGAAGTCACACTGGTATGGTTTCTCACCAGTGTGCTTCCTGCTGTGCATCTGTAAGTGGGACAGCTTAA
AATATCTCTTATTGCAGCCTGGGTAAGCACACATGAAGGGGCGTTTCTCACTGGTCTCAGATGCCGACCG
TACAAGAGTCGGGGCTACTCCAGGCACACGCCGCACATCCTGAATGCCTCTGAAGACACCGTGCGTGTGC
ATTCTGTATTGGGCTCCGCAGAGGATGGGCGTTGTGTGGTTATCGCTCTCGTACCCTGTGCTGTGGTTGC
TCTGCCCTTCTGTCCATTTCACTGAGCTGGAGCTCCCAGCAGCAACTCCCTTTAAGGTGGCTCCTAAGTT
CATCTGATTCCAGGTCATGCATTCAAGCTGGGATGTCATTTGGTATAAATTGTCACTGC
